Addgene plasmid #44719: pCas9_GFP
Purpose: Co-expression of human codon-optimized Cas9 nuclease and GFP, plasmid optimized for expression in human pluripotent stem cells
Depositing lab: Kiran Musunuru. Depositing organization: Harvard University. Publication: Enhanced efficiency of human pluripotent stem cell genome editing through replacing TALENs with CRISPRs. Ding Q, Regan SN, Xia Y, Oostrom LA, Cowan CA, Musunuru K. Cell Stem Cell. 2013 Apr 4;12(4):393-4. doi: 10.1016/j.stem.2013.03.006. PubMed 23561441.
Backbone
  Vector backbone: pCAG
  Backbone size w/o insert (bp): 4200
  Total vector size (bp): 9271
  Vector type: Mammalian Expression, CRISPR
Growth in bacteria
  Bacterial resistance: Ampicillin, 100 μg/mL
  Growth temperature: 37°C
  Growth strain: DH5alpha
  Copy number: Unknown
Gene/Insert
  Gene/Insert name: Cas9-2A-GFP
  Species: Synthetic
  Insert size (bp): 4926
  Promoter: CAG
  Tag / fusion protein: 2A-GFP (C terminal on insert)
  Cloning method: Restriction Enzyme; 5′ cloning site EcoRI (not destroyed); 3′ cloning site Unknown (unknown if destroyed)
  Sequencing primers: 5′ ggctctagtgcctctgctaacc; 3′ M13R
Resource information
  A portion of this plasmid was derived from a plasmid made by: George Church
Terms and licenses: Academic/Nonprofit Terms; Industry Terms: Not Available to Industry
Depositor comments: For more information on Musunuru Lab CRISPR Plasmids please refer to: http://www.addgene.org/crispr/Musunuru/
How to cite: pCas9_GFP was a gift from Kiran Musunuru (Addgene plasmid # 44719 ; http://n2t.net/addgene:44719 ; RRID:Addgene_44719)
