[The description below was written by a language model from this plasmid's Addgene catalogue record and pLannotate feature annotations shown in this document.]
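Description:
pCas9_GFP is a mammalian expression plasmid built on a pCAG backbone for CRISPR genome editing, designed to co-express a human codon-optimized Streptococcus pyogenes Cas9 nuclease and GFP, with the expression configuration chosen to work well in human pluripotent stem cells. It is propagated in E. coli through a high-copy ColE1/pUC-type origin and selected with ampicillin via the β-lactamase gene and its native promoter. Remnants of a cloning-vector lineage (lac promoter, lac operator, CAP binding site, a lacI fragment and a bom fragment) are also annotated but play no role in the mammalian payload. No mammalian selection marker is annotated.

The payload is a single transcription unit driven by the CAG promoter, annotated as the CMV immediate-early enhancer, the chicken β-actin promoter and the chimeric β-actin/β-globin intron, a combination that gives strong, sustained expression in cell types where purely viral promoters can be silenced. A short hit to an mVenus fragment inside the intron is most likely an annotation artefact. The Cas9 coding sequence is followed by EGFP, joined according to the catalogue entry by a 2A peptide (not separately annotated), so the two proteins are produced from one open reading frame as separate polypeptides, and the transcript ends at an SV40 polyadenylation signal. Because GFP fluorescence reports Cas9 expression, transfected cells can be identified or enriched by sorting.

The plasmid carries no guide RNA cassette, so a guide must be supplied separately. The two sequencing records differ slightly in length from each other and from the listed size, mainly in fragmented matches across the β-actin promoter, but they show the same overall architecture.
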