Features (pLannotate 1.2.2; 16 found; start..end, strand, type, name):
     71..115     -  misc_feature   bom (fragment): basis of mobility region from pBR322
    270..649     +  enhancer       CMV enhancer: human cytomegalovirus immediate early enhancer
    651..928     +  promoter       chicken β-actin promoter: No description available
    929..1314    +  intron         chimeric intron (fragment): chimera between introns from chicken β-actin and rabbit β-globin
   1313..1350    -  CDS            VC155 (fragment): C-terminal fragment of mVenus for use in bimolecular fluorescence complementation (BiFC) (Kodama and Hu, 2010)
   1347..1971    +  intron         chimeric intron (fragment): chimera between introns from chicken β-actin and rabbit β-globin
   2038..6141    +  CDS            cas9: CAS9_STRP1 - Also known as csn1 From Streptococcus pyogenes serotype M1.
   6244..6963    +  CDS            EGFP: the original enhanced GFP (Yang et al., 1996) mammalian codon-optimized
   7006..7127    +  polyA_signal   SV40 poly(A) signal: SV40 polyadenylation signal
   7200..7216    -  protein_bind   lac operator: The lac repressor binds to the lac operator to inhibit transcription in E. coli. This inhibition can be relieved by adding lactose or isopropyl-β-D-thiogalactopyranoside (IPTG). lac repressor encoded by lacI
   7224..7254    -  promoter       lac promoter: promoter for the E. coli lac operon
   7269..7290    -  protein_bind   CAP binding site: CAP binding activates transcription in the presence of cAMP. E. coli catabolite activator protein
   7303..7395    -  CDS            lacI (fragment): lac repressor; lacI; The lac repressor binds to the lac operator to inhibit transcription in E. coli. This inhibition can be relieved by adding lactose or isopropyl-β-D-thiogalactopyranoside (IPTG).
   7578..8166    -  rep_origin     ori: high-copy-number ColE1/pMB1/pBR322/pUC origin of replication
   8337..9197    -  CDS            AmpR: β-lactamase; bla; confers resistance to ampicillin, carbenicillin, and related antibiotics
   9198..9302    -  promoter       AmpR promoter: bla
>Addgene plasmid #44719 | pCas9_GFP | addgene full sequence | sequence record 472945 | Addgene Long Read Sequencing Result
CACATTTCCCCGAAAAGTGCCACCTGACGTCGACGGATCGGGAGATCGATCTCCCGATCCCCTAGGGTCG
ACTCTCAGTACAATCTGCTCTGATGCCGCATAGTTAAGCCAGTATCTGCTCCCTGCTTGTGTGTTGGAGG
TCGCTGAGTAGTGCGCGAGCAAAATTTAAGCTACAACAAGGCAAGGCTTGACCGACAATTGCATGAAGAA
TCTGCTTAGGGTTAGGCGTTTTGCGCTGCTTCGCGATGTACGGGCCAGATATACGCGTTGACATTGATTA
TTGACTAGTTATTAATAGTAATCAATTACGGGGTCATTAGTTCATAGCCCATATATGGAGTTCCGCGTTA
CATAACTTACGGTAAATGGCCCGCCTGGCTGACCGCCCAACGACCCCCGCCCATTGACGTCAATAATGAC
GTATGTTCCCATAGTAACGCCAATAGGGACTTTCCATTGACGTCAATGGGTGGAGTATTTACGGTAAACT
GCCCACTTGGCAGTACATCAAGTGTATCATATGCCAAGTACGCCCCCTATTGACGTCAATGACGGTAAAT
GGCCCGCCTGGCATTATGCCCAGTACATGACCTTATGGGACTTTCCTACTTGGCAGTACATCTACGTATT
AGTCATCGCTATTACCATGGTCGAGGTGAGCCCCACGTTCTGCTTCACTCTCCCCATCTCCCCCCCCTCC
CCACCCCCAATTTTGTATTTATTTATTTTTTAATTATTTTGTGCAGCGATGGGGGCGGGGGGGGGGGGGG
GGCGCGCGCCAGGCGGGGCGGGGCGGGGCGAGGGGCGGGGCGGGGCGAGGCGGAGAGGTGCGGCGGCAGC
CAATCAGAGCGGCGCGCTCCGAAAGTTTCCTTTTATGGCGAGGCGGCGGCGGCGGCGGCCCTATAAAAAG
CGAAGCGCGCGGCGGGCGGGAGTCGCTGCGCGCTGCCTTCGCCCCGTGCCCCGCTCCGCCGCCGCCTCGC
GCCGCCCGCCCCGGCTCTGACTGACCGCGTTACTCCCACAGGTGAGCGGGCGGGACGGCCCTTCTCCTCC
GGGCTGTAATTAGCGCTTGGTTTAATGACGGCTTGTTTCTTTTCTGTGGCTGCGTGAAAGCCTTGAGGGG
CTCCGGGAGGGCCCTTTGTGCGGGGGGAGCGGCTCGGGGGGTGCGTGCGTGTGTGTGTGCGTGGGGAGCG
CCGCGTGCGGCTCCGCGCTGCCCGGCGGCTGTGAGCGCTGCGGGCGCGGCGCGGGGCTTTGTGCGCTCCG
CAGTGTGCGCGAGGGGAGCGCGGCCGGGGGCGGTGCCCCGCGGTGCGGGGGGGGTTGTCGGGCAGCAGCA
CGGGGCCGTCGCCGATGGGGAACAAAGGCTGCGTGCGGGGTGTGTGCGTGGGGGGGTGAGCAGGGGGTGT
GGGCGCGTCGGTCGGGCTGCAACCCCCCCTGCACCCCCCTCCCCGAGTTGCTGAGCACGGCCCGGCTTCG
GGTGCGGGGCTCCGTACGGGGCGTGGCGCGGGGCTCGCCGTGCCGGGCGGGGGGTGGCGGCAGGTGGGGG
TGCCGGGCGGGGCGGGGCCGCCTCGGGCCGGGGAGGGCTCGGGGGAGGGGCGCGGCGGCCCCCGGAGCGC
CGGCGGCTGTCGAGGCGCGGCGAGCCGCAGCCATTGCCTTTTATGGTAATCGTGCGAGAGGGCGCAGGGA
CTTCCTTTGTCCCAAATCTGTGCGGAGCCGAAATCTGGGAGGCGCCGCCGCACCCCCTCTAGCGGGCGCG
GGGCGAAGCGGTGCGGCGCCGGCAGGAAGGAAATGGGCGGGGAGGGCCTTCGTGCGTCGCCGCGCCGCCG
TCCCCTTCTCCCTCTCCAGCCTCGGGGCTGTCCGCGGGGGGACGGCTGCCTTCGGGGGGGACGGGGCAGG
GCGGGGTTCGGCTTCTGGCGTGTGACCGGCGGCTCTAGCGCCTCTGCTAACCATGTTCATGCCTTCTTCT
TTTTCCTACAGCTCCTGGGCAACGTGCTGGTTATTGTGCTGTCTCATCATTTTGGCAAAGAATTCGCGGC
CGCCACCATGGACAAGAAGTACTCCATTGGGCTCGATATCGGCACAAACAGCGTCGGCTGGGCCGTCATT
ACGGACGAGTACAAGGTGCCGAGCAAAAAATTCAAAGTTCTGGGCAATACCGATCGCCACAGCATAAAGA
AGAACCTCATTGGCGCCCTCCTGTTCGACTCCGGGGAGACGGCCGAAGCCACGCGGCTCAAAAGAACAGC
ACGGCGCAGATATACCCGCAGAAAGAATCGGATCTGCTACCTGCAGGAGATCTTTAGTAATGAGATGGCT
AAGGTGGATGACTCTTTCTTCCATAGGCTGGAGGAGTCCTTTTTGGTGGAGGAGGATAAAAAGCACGAGC
GCCACCCAATCTTTGGCAATATCGTGGACGAGGTGGCGTACCATGAAAAGTACCCAACCATATATCATCT
GAGGAAGAAGCTTGTAGACAGTACTGATAAGGCTGACTTGCGGTTGATCTATCTCGCGCTGGCGCATATG
ATCAAATTTCGGGGACACTTCCTCATCGAGGGGGACCTGAACCCAGACAACAGCGATGTCGACAAACTCT
TTATCCAACTGGTTCAGACTTACAATCAGCTTTTCGAAGAGAACCCGATCAACGCATCCGGAGTTGACGC
CAAAGCAATCCTGAGCGCTAGGCTGTCCAAATCCCGGCGGCTCGAAAACCTCATCGCACAGCTCCCTGGG
GAGAAGAAGAACGGCCTGTTTGGTAATCTTATCGCCCTGTCACTCGGGCTGACCCCCAACTTTAAATCTA
ACTTCGACCTGGCCGAAGATGCCAAGCTTCAACTGAGCAAAGACACCTACGATGATGATCTCGACAATCT
GCTGGCCCAGATCGGCGACCAGTACGCAGACCTTTTTTTGGCGGCAAAGAACCTGTCAGACGCCATTCTG
CTGAGTGATATTCTGCGAGTGAACACGGAGATCACCAAAGCTCCGCTGAGCGCTAGTATGATCAAGCGCT
ATGATGAGCACCACCAAGACTTGACTTTGCTGAAGGCCCTTGTCAGACAGCAACTGCCTGAGAAGTACAA
GGAAATTTTCTTCGATCAGTCTAAAAATGGCTACGCCGGATACATTGACGGCGGAGCAAGCCAGGAGGAA
TTTTACAAATTTATTAAGCCCATCTTGGAAAAAATGGACGGCACCGAGGAGCTGCTGGTAAAGCTTAACA
GAGAAGATCTGTTGCGCAAACAGCGCACTTTCGACAATGGAAGCATCCCCCACCAGATTCACCTGGGCGA
ACTGCACGCTATCCTCAGGCGGCAAGAGGATTTCTACCCCTTTTTGAAAGATAACAGGGAAAAGATTGAG
AAAATCCTCACATTTCGGATACCCTACTATGTAGGCCCCCTCGCCCGGGGAAATTCCAGATTCGCGTGGA
TGACTCGCAAATCAGAAGAGACCATCACTCCCTGGAACTTCGAGGAAGTCGTGGATAAGGGGGCCTCTGC
CCAGTCCTTCATCGAAAGGATGACTAACTTTGATAAAAATCTGCCTAACGAAAAGGTGCTTCCTAAACAC
TCTCTGCTGTACGAGTACTTCACAGTTTATAACGAGCTCACCAAGGTCAAATACGTCACAGAAGGGATGA
GAAAGCCAGCATTCCTGTCTGGAGAGCAGAAGAAAGCTATCGTGGACCTCCTCTTCAAGACGAACCGGAA
AGTTACCGTGAAACAGCTCAAAGAAGACTATTTCAAAAAGATTGAATGTTTCGACTCTGTTGAAATCAGC
GGAGTGGAGGATCGCTTCAACGCATCCCTGGGAACGTATCACGATCTCCTGAAAATCATTAAAGACAAGG
ACTTCCTGGACAATGAGGAGAACGAGGACATTCTTGAGGACATTGTCCTCACCCTTACGTTGTTTGAAGA
TAGGGAGATGATTGAAGAACGCTTGAAAACTTACGCTCATCTCTTCGACGACAAAGTCATGAAACAGCTC
AAGAGGCGCCGATATACAGGATGGGGGCGGCTGTCAAGAAAACTGATCAATGGGATCCGAGACAAGCAGA
GTGGAAAGACAATCCTGGATTTTCTTAAGTCCGATGGATTTGCCAACCGGAACTTCATGCAGTTGATCCA
TGATGACTCTCTCACCTTTAAGGAGGACATCCAGAAAGCACAAGTTTCTGGCCAGGGGGACAGTCTTCAC
GAGCACATCGCTAATCTTGCAGGTAGCCCAGCTATCAAAAAGGGAATACTGCAGACCGTTAAGGTCGTGG
ATGAACTCGTCAAAGTAATGGGAAGGCATAAGCCCGAGAATATCGTTATCGAGATGGCCCGAGAGAACCA
AACTACCCAGAAGGGACAGAAGAACAGTAGGGAAAGGATGAAGAGGATTGAAGAGGGTATAAAAGAACTG
GGGTCCCAAATCCTTAAGGAACACCCAGTTGAAAACACCCAGCTTCAGAATGAGAAGCTCTACCTGTACT
ACCTGCAGAACGGCAGGGACATGTACGTGGATCAGGAACTGGACATCAATCGGCTCTCCGACTACGACGT
GGATCATATCGTGCCCCAGTCTTTTCTCAAAGATGATTCTATTGATAATAAAGTGTTGACAAGATCCGAT
AAAAATAGAGGGAAGAGTGATAACGTCCCCTCAGAAGAAGTTGTCAAGAAAATGAAAAATTATTGGCGGC
AGCTGCTGAACGCCAAACTGATCACACAACGGAAGTTCGATAATCTGACTAAGGCTGAACGAGGTGGCCT
GTCTGAGTTGGATAAAGCCGGCTTCATCAAAAGGCAGCTTGTTGAGACACGCCAGATCACCAAGCACGTG
GCCCAAATTCTCGATTCACGCATGAACACCAAGTACGATGAAAATGACAAACTGATTCGAGAGGTGAAAG
TTATTACTCTGAAGTCTAAGCTGGTCTCAGATTTCAGAAAGGACTTTCAGTTTTATAAGGTGAGAGAGAT
CAACAATTACCACCATGCGCATGATGCCTACCTGAATGCAGTGGTAGGCACTGCACTTATCAAAAAATAT
CCCAAGCTTGAATCTGAATTTGTTTACGGAGACTATAAAGTGTACGATGTTAGGAAAATGATCGCAAAGT
CTGAGCAGGAAATAGGCAAGGCCACCGCTAAGTACTTCTTTTACAGCAATATTATGAATTTTTTCAAGAC
CGAGATTACACTGGCCAATGGAGAGATTCGGAAGCGACCACTTATCGAAACAAACGGAGAAACAGGAGAA
ATCGTGTGGGACAAGGGTAGGGATTTCGCGACAGTCCGGAAGGTCCTGTCCATGCCGCAGGTGAACATCG
TTAAAAAGACCGAAGTACAGACCGGAGGCTTCTCCAAGGAAAGTATCCTCCCGAAAAGGAACAGCGACAA
GCTGATCGCACGCAAAAAAGATTGGGACCCCAAGAAATACGGCGGATTCGATTCTCCTACAGTCGCTTAC
AGTGTACTGGTTGTGGCCAAAGTGGAGAAAGGGAAGTCTAAAAAACTCAAAAGCGTCAAGGAACTGCTGG
GCATCACAATCATGGAGCGATCAAGCTTCGAAAAAAACCCCATCGACTTTCTCGAGGCGAAAGGATATAA
AGAGGTCAAAAAAGACCTCATCATTAAGCTTCCCAAGTACTCTCTCTTTGAGCTTGAAAACGGCCGGAAA
CGAATGCTCGCTAGTGCGGGCGAGCTGCAGAAAGGTAACGAGCTGGCACTGCCCTCTAAATACGTTAATT
TCTTGTATCTGGCCAGCCACTATGAAAAGCTCAAAGGGTCTCCCGAAGATAATGAGCAGAAGCAGCTGTT
CGTGGAACAACACAAACACTACCTTGATGAGATCATCGAGCAAATAAGCGAATTCTCCAAAAGAGTGATC
CTCGCCGACGCTAACCTCGATAAGGTGCTTTCTGCTTACAATAAGCACAGGGATAAGCCCATCAGGGAGC
AGGCAGAAAACATTATCCACTTGTTTACTCTGACCAACTTGGGCGCGCCTGCAGCCTTCAAGTACTTCGA
CACCACCATAGACAGAAAGCGGTACACCTCTACAAAGGAGGTCCTGGACGCCACACTGATTCATCAGTCA
ATTACGGGGCTCTATGAAACAAGAATCGACCTCTCTCAGCTCGGTGGAGACAGCAGGGCTGACCCCAAGA
AGAAGAGGAAGGTGAGGTCCGGCGGCGGAGAGGGCAGAGGAAGTCTTCTAACATGCGGTGACGTGGAGGA
GAATCCCGGCCCAATGGTGAGCAAGGGCGAGGAGCTGTTCACCGGGGTGGTGCCCATCCTGGTCGAGCTG
GACGGCGACGTAAACGGCCACAAGTTCAGCGTGTCCGGCGAGGGCGAGGGCGATGCCACCTACGGCAAGC
TGACCCTGAAGTTCATCTGCACCACCGGCAAGCTGCCCGTGCCCTGGCCCACCCTCGTGACCACCCTGAC
CTACGGCGTGCAGTGCTTCAGCCGCTACCCCGACCACATGAAGCAGCACGACTTCTTCAAGTCCGCCATG
CCCGAAGGCTACGTCCAGGAGCGCACCATCTTCTTCAAGGACGACGGCAACTACAAGACCCGCGCCGAGG
TGAAGTTCGAGGGCGACACCCTGGTGAACCGCATCGAGCTGAAGGGCATCGACTTCAAGGAGGACGGCAA
CATCCTGGGGCACAAGCTGGAGTACAACTACAACAGCCACAACGTCTATATCATGGCCGACAAGCAGAAG
AACGGCATCAAGGTGAACTTCAAGATCCGCCACAACATCGAGGACGGCAGCGTGCAGCTCGCCGACCACT
ACCAGCAGAACACCCCCATCGGCGACGGCCCCGTGCTGCTGCCCGACAACCACTACCTGAGCACCCAGTC
CGCCCTGAGCAAAGACCCCAACGAGAAGCGCGATCACATGGTCCTGCTGGAGTTCGTGACCGCCGCCGGG
ATCACTCTCGGCATGGACGAGCTGTACAAGTAACTGCAGCGCGGGGATCTCATGCTGGAGTTCTTCGCCC
ACCCCAACTTGTTTATTGCAGCTTATAATGGTTACAAATAAAGCAATAGCATCACAAATTTCACAAATAA
AGCATTTTTTTCACTGCATTCTAGTTGTGGTTTGTCCAAACTCATCAATGTATCTTATCATGTCTGTATA
CCGTCGACCTCTAGCTAGAGCTTGGCGTAATCATGGTCATAGCTGTTTCCTGTGTGAAATTGTTATCCGC
TCACAATTCCACACAACATACGAGCCGGAAGCATAAAGTGTAAAGCCTAGGGTGCCTAATGAGTGAGCTA
ACTCACATTAATTGCGTTGCGCTCACTGCCCGCTTTCCAGTCGGGAAACCTGTCGTGCCAGCTGCATTAA
TGAATCGGCCAACGCGCGGGGAGAGGCGGTTTGCGTATTGGGCGCTCTTCCGCTTCCTCGCTCACTGACT
CGCTGCGCTCGGTCGTTCGGCTGCGGCGAGCGGTATCAGCTCACTCAAAGGCGGTAATACGGTTATCCAC
AGAATCAGGGGATAACGCAGGAAAGAACATGTGAGCAAAAGGCCAGCAAAAGGCCAGGAACCGTAAAAAG
GCCGCGTTGCTGGCGTTTTTCCATAGGCTCCGCCCCCCTGACGAGCATCACAAAAATCGACGCTCAAGTC
AGAGGTGGCGAAACCCGACAGGACTATAAAGATACCAGGCGTTTCCCCCTGGAAGCTCCCTCGTGCGCTC
TCCTGTTCCGACCCTGCCGCTTACCGGATACCTGTCCGCCTTTCTCCCTTCGGGAAGCGTGGCGCTTTCT
CATAGCTCACGCTGTAGGTATCTCAGTTCGGTGTAGGTCGTTCGCTCCAAGCTGGGCTGTGTGCACGAAC
CCCCCGTTCAGCCCGACCGCTGCGCCTTATCCGGTAACTATCGTCTTGAGTCCAACCCGGTAAGACACGA
CTTATCGCCACTGGCAGCAGCCACTGGTAACAGGATTAGCAGAGCGAGGTATGTAGGCGGTGCTACAGAG
TTCTTGAAGTGGTGGCCTAACTACGGCTACACTAGAAGAACAGTATTTGGTATCTGCGCTCTGCTGAAGC
CAGTTACCTTCGGAAAAAGAGTTGGTAGCTCTTGATCCGGCAAACAAACCACCGCTGGTAGCGGTGGTTT
TTTTGTTTGCAAGCAGCAGATTACGCGCAGAAAAAAAGGATCTCAAGAAGATCCTTTGATCTTTTCTACG
GGGTCTGACGCTCAGTGGAACGAAAACTCACGTTAAGGGATTTTGGTCATGAGATTATCAAAAAGGATCT
TCACCTAGATCCTTTTAAATTAAAAATGAAGTTTTAAATCAATCTAAAGTATATATGAGTAAACTTGGTC
TGACAGTTACCAATGCTTAATCAGTGAGGCACCTATCTCAGCGATCTGTCTATTTCGTTCATCCATAGTT
GCCTGACTCCCCGTCGTGTAGATAACTACGATACGGGAGGGCTTACCATCTGGCCCCAGTGCTGCAATGA
TACCGCGAGACCCACGCTCACCGGCTCCAGATTTATCAGCAATAAACCAGCCAGCCGGAAGGGCCGAGCG
CAGAAGTGGTCCTGCAACTTTATCCGCCTCCATCCAGTCTATTAATTGTTGCCGGGAAGCTAGAGTAAGT
AGTTCGCCAGTTAATAGTTTGCGCAACGTTGTTGCCATTGCTACAGGCATCGTGGTGTCACGCTCGTCGT
TTGGTATGGCTTCATTCAGCTCCGGTTCCCAACGATCAAGGCGAGTTACATGATCCCCCATGTTGTGCAA
AAAAGCGGTTAGCTCCTTCGGTCCTCCGATCGTTGTCAGAAGTAAGTTGGCCGCAGTGTTATCACTCATG
GTTATGGCAGCACTGCATAATTCTCTTACTGTCATGCCATCCGTAAGATGCTTTTCTGTGACTGGTGAGT
ACTCAACCAAGTCATTCTGAGAATAGTGTATGCGGCGACCGAGTTGCTCTTGCCCGGCGTCAATACGGGA
TAATACCGCGCCACATAGCAGAACTTTAAAAGTGCTCATCATTGGAAAACGTTCTTCGGGGCGAAAACTC
TCAAGGATCTTACCGCTGTTGAGATCCAGTTCGATGTAACCCACTCGTGCACCCAACTGATCTTCAGCAT
CTTTTACTTTCACCAGCGTTTCTGGGTGAGCAAAAACAGGAAGGCAAAATGCCGCAAAAAAGGGAATAAG
GGCGACACGGAAATGTTGAATACTCATACTCTTCCTTTTTCAATATTATTGAAGCATTTATCAGGGTTAT
TGTCTCATGAGCGGATACATATTTGAATGTATTTAGAAAAATAAACAAATAGGGGTTCCGCG
