Features (pLannotate 1.2.2; 15 found; start..end, strand, type, name):
      1..412     +  intron         chimeric intron (fragment): chimera between introns from chicken β-actin and rabbit β-globin
    410..466     +  CDS            HBB (fragment): HBB_LEPEU - Experimental evidence at protein level: Swiss-Prot protein existence level 1. Involved in oxygen transport from the lung to the various peripheral tissues. From Lepus europaeus (European hare).
    479..4582    +  CDS            cas9: CAS9_STRP1 - Also known as csn1 From Streptococcus pyogenes serotype M1.
   4685..5404    +  CDS            EGFP: the original enhanced GFP (Yang et al., 1996) mammalian codon-optimized
   5447..5568    +  polyA_signal   SV40 poly(A) signal: SV40 polyadenylation signal
   5641..5657    -  protein_bind   lac operator: The lac repressor binds to the lac operator to inhibit transcription in E. coli. This inhibition can be relieved by adding lactose or isopropyl-β-D-thiogalactopyranoside (IPTG). lac repressor encoded by lacI
   5665..5695    -  promoter       lac promoter: promoter for the E. coli lac operon
   5710..5731    -  protein_bind   CAP binding site: CAP binding activates transcription in the presence of cAMP. E. coli catabolite activator protein
   5744..5836    -  CDS            lacI (fragment): lac repressor; lacI; The lac repressor binds to the lac operator to inhibit transcription in E. coli. This inhibition can be relieved by adding lactose or isopropyl-β-D-thiogalactopyranoside (IPTG).
   6019..6607    -  rep_origin     ori: high-copy-number ColE1/pMB1/pBR322/pUC origin of replication
   6778..7638    -  CDS            AmpR: β-lactamase; bla; confers resistance to ampicillin, carbenicillin, and related antibiotics
   7639..7743    -  promoter       AmpR promoter: bla
   7814..7858    -  misc_feature   bom (fragment): basis of mobility region from pBR322
   8013..8392    +  enhancer       CMV enhancer: human cytomegalovirus immediate early enhancer
   8394..8459    +  promoter       chicken β-actin promoter (fragment): contains a 21-bp deletion relative to the standard chicken β-actin promoter
>Addgene plasmid #44719 | pCas9_GFP Sequencing Result | analyzer sequence | sequence record 203797
GCCTCGGGCCGGGGAGGGCTCGGGGGAGGGGCGCGGCGGCCCCCGGAGCGCCGGCGGCTGTCGAGGCGCG
GCGAGCCGCAGCCATTGCCTTTTATGGTAATCGTGCGAGAGGGCGCAGGGACTTCCTTTGTCCCAAATCT
GTGCGGAGCCGAAATCTGGGAGGCGCCGCCGCACCCCCTCTAGCGGGCGCGGGGCGAAGCGGTGCGGCGC
CGGCAGGAAGGAAATGGGCGGGGAGGGCCTTCGTGCGTCGCCGCGCCGCCGTCCCCTTCTCCCTCTCCAG
CCTCGGGGCTGTCCGCGGGGGGACGGCTGCCTTCGGGGGGGACGGGGCAGGGCGGGGTTCGGCTTCTGGC
GTGTGACCGGCGGCTCTAGCGCCTCTGCTAACCATGTTCATGCCTTCTTCTTTTTCCTACAGCTCCTGGG
CAACGTGCTGGTTATTGTGCTGTCTCATCATTTTGGCAAAGAATTCGCGGCCGCCACCATGGACAAGAAG
TACTCCATTGGGCTCGATATCGGCACAAACAGCGTCGGCTGGGCCGTCATTACGGACGAGTACAAGGTGC
CGAGCAAAAAATTCAAAGTTCTGGGCAATACCGATCGCCACAGCATAAAGAAGAACCTCATTGGCGCCCT
CCTGTTCGACTCCGGGGAGACGGCCGAAGCCACGCGGCTCAAAAGAACAGCACGGCGCAGATATACCCGC
AGAAAGAATCGGATCTGCTACCTGCAGGAGATCTTTAGTAATGAGATGGCTAAGGTGGATGACTCTTTCT
TCCATAGGCTGGAGGAGTCCTTTTTGGTGGAGGAGGATAAAAAGCACGAGCGCCACCCAATCTTTGGCAA
TATCGTGGACGAGGTGGCGTACCATGAAAAGTACCCAACCATATATCATCTGAGGAAGAAGCTTGTAGAC
AGTACTGATAAGGCTGACTTGCGGTTGATCTATCTCGCGCTGGCGCATATGATCAAATTTCGGGGACACT
TCCTCATCGAGGGGGACCTGAACCCAGACAACAGCGATGTCGACAAACTCTTTATCCAACTGGTTCAGAC
TTACAATCAGCTTTTCGAAGAGAACCCGATCAACGCATCCGGAGTTGACGCCAAAGCAATCCTGAGCGCT
AGGCTGTCCAAATCCCGGCGGCTCGAAAACCTCATCGCACAGCTCCCTGGGGAGAAGAAGAACGGCCTGT
TTGGTAATCTTATCGCCCTGTCACTCGGGCTGACCCCCAACTTTAAATCTAACTTCGACCTGGCCGAAGA
TGCCAAGCTTCAACTGAGCAAAGACACCTACGATGATGATCTCGACAATCTGCTGGCCCAGATCGGCGAC
CAGTACGCAGACCTTTTTTTGGCGGCAAAGAACCTGTCAGACGCCATTCTGCTGAGTGATATTCTGCGAG
TGAACACGGAGATCACCAAAGCTCCGCTGAGCGCTAGTATGATCAAGCGCTATGATGAGCACCACCAAGA
CTTGACTTTGCTGAAGGCCCTTGTCAGACAGCAACTGCCTGAGAAGTACAAGGAAATTTTCTTCGATCAG
TCTAAAAATGGCTACGCCGGATACATTGACGGCGGAGCAAGCCAGGAGGAATTTTACAAATTTATTAAGC
CCATCTTGGAAAAAATGGACGGCACCGAGGAGCTGCTGGTAAAGCTTAACAGAGAAGATCTGTTGCGCAA
ACAGCGCACTTTCGACAATGGAAGCATCCCCCACCAGATTCACCTGGGCGAACTGCACGCTATCCTCAGG
CGGCAAGAGGATTTCTACCCCTTTTTGAAAGATAACAGGGAAAAGATTGAGAAAATCCTCACATTTCGGA
TACCCTACTATGTAGGCCCCCTCGCCCGGGGAAATTCCAGATTCGCGTGGATGACTCGCAAATCAGAAGA
GACCATCACTCCCTGGAACTTCGAGGAAGTCGTGGATAAGGGGGCCTCTGCCCAGTCCTTCATCGAAAGG
ATGACTAACTTTGATAAAAATCTGCCTAACGAAAAGGTGCTTCCTAAACACTCTCTGCTGTACGAGTACT
TCACAGTTTATAACGAGCTCACCAAGGTCAAATACGTCACAGAAGGGATGAGAAAGCCAGCATTCCTGTC
TGGAGAGCAGAAGAAAGCTATCGTGGACCTCCTCTTCAAGACGAACCGGAAAGTTACCGTGAAACAGCTC
AAAGAAGACTATTTCAAAAAGATTGAATGTTTCGACTCTGTTGAAATCAGCGGAGTGGAGGATCGCTTCA
ACGCATCCCTGGGAACGTATCACGATCTCCTGAAAATCATTAAAGACAAGGACTTCCTGGACAATGAGGA
GAACGAGGACATTCTTGAGGACATTGTCCTCACCCTTACGTTGTTTGAAGATAGGGAGATGATTGAAGAA
CGCTTGAAAACTTACGCTCATCTCTTCGACGACAAAGTCATGAAACAGCTCAAGAGGCGCCGATATACAG
GATGGGGGCGGCTGTCAAGAAAACTGATCAATGGGATCCGAGACAAGCAGAGTGGAAAGACAATCCTGGA
TTTTCTTAAGTCCGATGGATTTGCCAACCGGAACTTCATGCAGTTGATCCATGATGACTCTCTCACCTTT
AAGGAGGACATCCAGAAAGCACAAGTTTCTGGCCAGGGGGACAGTCTTCACGAGCACATCGCTAATCTTG
CAGGTAGCCCAGCTATCAAAAAGGGAATACTGCAGACCGTTAAGGTCGTGGATGAACTCGTCAAAGTAAT
GGGAAGGCATAAGCCCGAGAATATCGTTATCGAGATGGCCCGAGAGAACCAAACTACCCAGAAGGGACAG
AAGAACAGTAGGGAAAGGATGAAGAGGATTGAAGAGGGTATAAAAGAACTGGGGTCCCAAATCCTTAAGG
AACACCCAGTTGAAAACACCCAGCTTCAGAATGAGAAGCTCTACCTGTACTACCTGCAGAACGGCAGGGA
CATGTACGTGGATCAGGAACTGGACATCAATCGGCTCTCCGACTACGACGTGGATCATATCGTGCCCCAG
TCTTTTCTCAAAGATGATTCTATTGATAATAAAGTGTTGACAAGATCCGATAAAAATAGAGGGAAGAGTG
ATAACGTCCCCTCAGAAGAAGTTGTCAAGAAAATGAAAAATTATTGGCGGCAGCTGCTGAACGCCAAACT
GATCACACAACGGAAGTTCGATAATCTGACTAAGGCTGAACGAGGTGGCCTGTCTGAGTTGGATAAAGCC
GGCTTCATCAAAAGGCAGCTTGTTGAGACACGCCAGATCACCAAGCACGTGGCCCAAATTCTCGATTCAC
GCATGAACACCAAGTACGATGAAAATGACAAACTGATTCGAGAGGTGAAAGTTATTACTCTGAAGTCTAA
GCTGGTCTCAGATTTCAGAAAGGACTTTCAGTTTTATAAGGTGAGAGAGATCAACAATTACCACCATGCG
CATGATGCCTACCTGAATGCAGTGGTAGGCACTGCACTTATCAAAAAATATCCCAAGCTTGAATCTGAAT
TTGTTTACGGAGACTATAAAGTGTACGATGTTAGGAAAATGATCGCAAAGTCTGAGCAGGAAATAGGCAA
GGCCACCGCTAAGTACTTCTTTTACAGCAATATTATGAATTTTTTCAAGACCGAGATTACACTGGCCAAT
GGAGAGATTCGGAAGCGACCACTTATCGAAACAAACGGAGAAACAGGAGAAATCGTGTGGGACAAGGGTA
GGGATTTCGCGACAGTCCGGAAGGTCCTGTCCATGCCGCAGGTGAACATCGTTAAAAAGACCGAAGTACA
GACCGGAGGCTTCTCCAAGGAAAGTATCCTCCCGAAAAGGAACAGCGACAAGCTGATCGCACGCAAAAAA
GATTGGGACCCCAAGAAATACGGCGGATTCGATTCTCCTACAGTCGCTTACAGTGTACTGGTTGTGGCCA
AAGTGGAGAAAGGGAAGTCTAAAAAACTCAAAAGCGTCAAGGAACTGCTGGGCATCACAATCATGGAGCG
ATCAAGCTTCGAAAAAAACCCCATCGACTTTCTCGAGGCGAAAGGATATAAAGAGGTCAAAAAAGACCTC
ATCATTAAGCTTCCCAAGTACTCTCTCTTTGAGCTTGAAAACGGCCGGAAACGAATGCTCGCTAGTGCGG
GCGAGCTGCAGAAAGGTAACGAGCTGGCACTGCCCTCTAAATACGTTAATTTCTTGTATCTGGCCAGCCA
CTATGAAAAGCTCAAAGGGTCTCCCGAAGATAATGAGCAGAAGCAGCTGTTCGTGGAACAACACAAACAC
TACCTTGATGAGATCATCGAGCAAATAAGCGAATTCTCCAAAAGAGTGATCCTCGCCGACGCTAACCTCG
ATAAGGTGCTTTCTGCTTACAATAAGCACAGGGATAAGCCCATCAGGGAGCAGGCAGAAAACATTATCCA
CTTGTTTACTCTGACCAACTTGGGCGCGCCTGCAGCCTTCAAGTACTTCGACACCACCATAGACAGAAAG
CGGTACACCTCTACAAAGGAGGTCCTGGACGCCACACTGATTCATCAGTCAATTACGGGGCTCTATGAAA
CAAGAATCGACCTCTCTCAGCTCGGTGGAGACAGCAGGGCTGACCCCAAGAAGAAGAGGAAGGTGAGGTC
CGGCGGCGGAGAGGGCAGAGGAAGTCTTCTAACATGCGGTGACGTGGAGGAGAATCCCGGCCCAATGGTG
AGCAAGGGCGAGGAGCTGTTCACCGGGGTGGTGCCCATCCTGGTCGAGCTGGACGGCGACGTAAACGGCC
ACAAGTTCAGCGTGTCCGGCGAGGGCGAGGGCGATGCCACCTACGGCAAGCTGACCCTGAAGTTCATCTG
CACCACCGGCAAGCTGCCCGTGCCCTGGCCCACCCTCGTGACCACCCTGACCTACGGCGTGCAGTGCTTC
AGCCGCTACCCCGACCACATGAAGCAGCACGACTTCTTCAAGTCCGCCATGCCCGAAGGCTACGTCCAGG
AGCGCACCATCTTCTTCAAGGACGACGGCAACTACAAGACCCGCGCCGAGGTGAAGTTCGAGGGCGACAC
CCTGGTGAACCGCATCGAGCTGAAGGGCATCGACTTCAAGGAGGACGGCAACATCCTGGGGCACAAGCTG
GAGTACAACTACAACAGCCACAACGTCTATATCATGGCCGACAAGCAGAAGAACGGCATCAAGGTGAACT
TCAAGATCCGCCACAACATCGAGGACGGCAGCGTGCAGCTCGCCGACCACTACCAGCAGAACACCCCCAT
CGGCGACGGCCCCGTGCTGCTGCCCGACAACCACTACCTGAGCACCCAGTCCGCCCTGAGCAAAGACCCC
AACGAGAAGCGCGATCACATGGTCCTGCTGGAGTTCGTGACCGCCGCCGGGATCACTCTCGGCATGGACG
AGCTGTACAAGTAACTGCAGCGCGGGGATCTCATGCTGGAGTTCTTCGCCCACCCCAACTTGTTTATTGC
AGCTTATAATGGTTACAAATAAAGCAATAGCATCACAAATTTCACAAATAAAGCATTTTTTTCACTGCAT
TCTAGTTGTGGTTTGTCCAAACTCATCAATGTATCTTATCATGTCTGTATACCGTCGACCTCTAGCTAGA
GCTTGGCGTAATCATGGTCATAGCTGTTTCCTGTGTGAAATTGTTATCCGCTCACAATTCCACACAACAT
ACGAGCCGGAAGCATAAAGTGTAAAGCCTAGGGTGCCTAATGAGTGAGCTAACTCACATTAATTGCGTTG
CGCTCACTGCCCGCTTTCCAGTCGGGAAACCTGTCGTGCCAGCTGCATTAATGAATCGGCCAACGCGCGG
GGAGAGGCGGTTTGCGTATTGGGCGCTCTTCCGCTTCCTCGCTCACTGACTCGCTGCGCTCGGTCGTTCG
GCTGCGGCGAGCGGTATCAGCTCACTCAAAGGCGGTAATACGGTTATCCACAGAATCAGGGGATAACGCA
GGAAAGAACATGTGAGCAAAAGGCCAGCAAAAGGCCAGGAACCGTAAAAAGGCCGCGTTGCTGGCGTTTT
TCCATAGGCTCCGCCCCCCTGACGAGCATCACAAAAATCGACGCTCAAGTCAGAGGTGGCGAAACCCGAC
AGGACTATAAAGATACCAGGCGTTTCCCCCTGGAAGCTCCCTCGTGCGCTCTCCTGTTCCGACCCTGCCG
CTTACCGGATACCTGTCCGCCTTTCTCCCTTCGGGAAGCGTGGCGCTTTCTCATAGCTCACGCTGTAGGT
ATCTCAGTTCGGTGTAGGTCGTTCGCTCCAAGCTGGGCTGTGTGCACGAACCCCCCGTTCAGCCCGACCG
CTGCGCCTTATCCGGTAACTATCGTCTTGAGTCCAACCCGGTAAGACACGACTTATCGCCACTGGCAGCA
GCCACTGGTAACAGGATTAGCAGAGCGAGGTATGTAGGCGGTGCTACAGAGTTCTTGAAGTGGTGGCCTA
ACTACGGCTACACTAGAAGAACAGTATTTGGTATCTGCGCTCTGCTGAAGCCAGTTACCTTCGGAAAAAG
AGTTGGTAGCTCTTGATCCGGCAAACAAACCACCGCTGGTAGCGGTGGTTTTTTTGTTTGCAAGCAGCAG
ATTACGCGCAGAAAAAAAGGATCTCAAGAAGATCCTTTGATCTTTTCTACGGGGTCTGACGCTCAGTGGA
ACGAAAACTCACGTTAAGGGATTTTGGTCATGAGATTATCAAAAAGGATCTTCACCTAGATCCTTTTAAA
TTAAAAATGAAGTTTTAAATCAATCTAAAGTATATATGAGTAAACTTGGTCTGACAGTTACCAATGCTTA
ATCAGTGAGGCACCTATCTCAGCGATCTGTCTATTTCGTTCATCCATAGTTGCCTGACTCCCCGTCGTGT
AGATAACTACGATACGGGAGGGCTTACCATCTGGCCCCAGTGCTGCAATGATACCGCGAGACCCACGCTC
ACCGGCTCCAGATTTATCAGCAATAAACCAGCCAGCCGGAAGGGCCGAGCGCAGAAGTGGTCCTGCAACT
TTATCCGCCTCCATCCAGTCTATTAATTGTTGCCGGGAAGCTAGAGTAAGTAGTTCGCCAGTTAATAGTT
TGCGCAACGTTGTTGCCATTGCTACAGGCATCGTGGTGTCACGCTCGTCGTTTGGTATGGCTTCATTCAG
CTCCGGTTCCCAACGATCAAGGCGAGTTACATGATCCCCCATGTTGTGCAAAAAAGCGGTTAGCTCCTTC
GGTCCTCCGATCGTTGTCAGAAGTAAGTTGGCCGCAGTGTTATCACTCATGGTTATGGCAGCACTGCATA
ATTCTCTTACTGTCATGCCATCCGTAAGATGCTTTTCTGTGACTGGTGAGTACTCAACCAAGTCATTCTG
AGAATAGTGTATGCGGCGACCGAGTTGCTCTTGCCCGGCGTCAATACGGGATAATACCGCGCCACATAGC
AGAACTTTAAAAGTGCTCATCATTGGAAAACGTTCTTCGGGGCGAAAACTCTCAAGGATCTTACCGCTGT
TGAGATCCAGTTCGATGTAACCCACTCGTGCACCCAACTGATCTTCAGCATCTTTTACTTTCACCAGCGT
TTCTGGGTGAGCAAAAACAGGAAGGCAAAATGCCGCAAAAAAGGGAATAAGGGCGACACGGAAATGTTGA
ATACTCATACTCTTCCTTTTTCAATATTATTGAAGCATTTATCAGGGTTATTGTCTCATGAGCGGATACA
TATTTGAATGTATTTAGAAAAATAAACAAATAGGGGTTCCGCGCACATTTCCCCGAAAAGTGCCACCTGA
CGTCGACGGATCGGGAGATCGATCTCCCGATCCCCTAGGGTCGACTCTCAGTACAATCTGCTCTGATGCC
GCATAGTTAAGCCAGTATCTGCTCCCTGCTTGTGTGTTGGAGGTCGCTGAGTAGTGCGCGAGCAAAATTT
AAGCTACAACAAGGCAAGGCTTGACCGACAATTGCATGAAGAATCTGCTTAGGGTTAGGCGTTTTGCGCT
GCTTCGCGATGTACGGGCCAGATATACGCGTTGACATTGATTATTGACTAGTTATTAATAGTAATCAATT
ACGGGGTCATTAGTTCATAGCCCATATATGGAGTTCCGCGTTACATAACTTACGGTAAATGGCCCGCCTG
GCTGACCGCCCAACGACCCCCGCCCATTGACGTCAATAATGACGTATGTTCCCATAGTAACGCCAATAGG
GACTTTCCATTGACGTCAATGGGTGGAGTATTTACGGTAAACTGCCCACTTGGCAGTACATCAAGTGTAT
CATATGCCAAGTACGCCCCCTATTGACGTCAATGACGGTAAATGGCCCGCCTGGCATTATGCCCAGTACA
TGACCTTATGGGACTTTCCTACTTGGCAGTACATCTACGTATTAGTCATCGCTATTACCATGGTCGAGGT
GAGCCCCACGTTCTGCTTCACTCTCCCCATCTCCCCCCCCTCCCCACCCCCAATTTTGT
