Features (pLannotate 1.2.2; 14 found; start..end, strand, type, name):
      8..387     +  enhancer       CMV enhancer: human cytomegalovirus immediate early enhancer
    389..664     +  promoter       chicken β-actin promoter: No description available
    665..1677    +  intron         chimeric intron: chimera between introns from chicken β-actin and rabbit β-globin
   1744..5847    +  CDS            cas9: CAS9_STRP1 - Also known as csn1 From Streptococcus pyogenes serotype M1.
   5950..6669    +  CDS            EGFP: the original enhanced GFP (Yang et al., 1996) mammalian codon-optimized
   6712..6833    +  polyA_signal   SV40 poly(A) signal: SV40 polyadenylation signal
   6906..6922    -  protein_bind   lac operator: The lac repressor binds to the lac operator to inhibit transcription in E. coli. This inhibition can be relieved by adding lactose or isopropyl-β-D-thiogalactopyranoside (IPTG). lac repressor encoded by lacI
   6930..6960    -  promoter       lac promoter: promoter for the E. coli lac operon
   6975..6996    -  protein_bind   CAP binding site: CAP binding activates transcription in the presence of cAMP. E. coli catabolite activator protein
   7009..7101    -  CDS            lacI (fragment): lac repressor; lacI; The lac repressor binds to the lac operator to inhibit transcription in E. coli. This inhibition can be relieved by adding lactose or isopropyl-β-D-thiogalactopyranoside (IPTG).
   7284..7872    -  rep_origin     ori: high-copy-number ColE1/pMB1/pBR322/pUC origin of replication
   8043..8903    -  CDS            AmpR: β-lactamase; bla; confers resistance to ampicillin, carbenicillin, and related antibiotics
   8904..9008    -  promoter       AmpR promoter: bla
   9079..9123    -  misc_feature   bom (fragment): basis of mobility region from pBR322
>Addgene plasmid #44719 | pCas9_GFP | analyzer sequence | sequence record 203799
ACGCGTTGACATTGATTATTGACTAGTTATTAATAGTAATCAATTACGGGGTCATTAGTTCATAGCCCAT
ATATGGAGTTCCGCGTTACATAACTTACGGTAAATGGCCCGCCTGGCTGACCGCCCAACGACCCCCGCCC
ATTGACGTCAATAATGACGTATGTTCCCATAGTAACGCCAATAGGGACTTTCCATTGACGTCAATGGGTG
GAGTATTTACGGTAAACTGCCCACTTGGCAGTACATCAAGTGTATCATATGCCAAGTACGCCCCCTATTG
ACGTCAATGACGGTAAATGGCCCGCCTGGCATTATGCCCAGTACATGACCTTATGGGACTTTCCTACTTG
GCAGTACATCTACGTATTAGTCATCGCTATTACCATGGTCGAGGTGAGCCCCACGTTCTGCTTCACTCTC
CCCATCTCCCCCCCCTCCCCACCCCCAATTTTGTATTTATTTATTTTTTAATTATTTTGTGCAGCGATGG
GGGCGGGGGGGGGGGGGGCGCGCGCCAGGCGGGGCGGGGCGGGGCGAGGGGCGGGGCGGGGCGAGGCGGA
GAGGTGCGGCGGCAGCCAATCAGAGCGGCGCGCTCCGAAAGTTTCCTTTTATGGCGAGGCGGCGGCGGCG
GCGGCCCTATAAAAAGCGAAGCGCGCGGCGGGCGGGAGTCGCTGCGTTGCCTTCGCCCCGTGCCCCGCTC
CGCGCCGCCTCGCGCCGCCCGCCCCGGCTCTGACTGACCGCGTTACTCCCACAGGTGAGCGGGCGGGACG
GCCCTTCTCCTCCGGGCTGTAATTAGCGCTTGGTTTAATGACGGCTCGTTTCTTTTCTGTGGCTGCGTGA
AAGCCTTAAAGGGCTCCGGGAGGGCCCTTTGTGCGGGGGGGAGCGGCTCGGGGGGTGCGTGCGTGTGTGT
GTGCGTGGGGAGCGCCGCGTGCGGCCCGCGCTGCCCGGCGGCTGTGAGCGCTGCGGGCGCGGCGCGGGGC
TTTGTGCGCTCCGCGTGTGCGCGAGGGGAGCGCGGCCGGGGGCGGTGCCCCGCGGTGCGGGGGGGCTGCG
AGGGGAACAAAGGCTGCGTGCGGGGTGTGTGCGTGGGGGGGTGAGCAGGGGGTGTGGGCGCGGCGGTCGG
GCTGTAACCCCCCCCTGCACCCCCCTCCCCGAGTTGCTGAGCACGGCCCGGCTTCGGGTGCGGGGCTCCG
TACGGGGCGTGGCGCGGGGCTCGCCGTGCCGGGCGGGGGGTGGCGGCAGGTGGGGGTGCCGGGCGGGGCG
GGGCCGCCTCGGGCCGGGGAGGGCTCGGGGGAGGGGCGCGGCGGCCCCCGGAGCGCCGGCGGCTGTCGAG
GCGCGGCGAGCCGCAGCCATTGCCTTTTATGGTAATCGTGCGAGAGGGCGCAGGGACTTCCTTTGTCCCA
AATCTGTGCGGAGCCGAAATCTGGGAGGCGCCGCCGCACCCCCTCTAGCGGGCGCGGGGCGAAGCGGTGC
GGCGCCGGCAGGAAGGAAATGGGCGGGGAGGGCCTTCGTGCGTCGCCGCGCCGCCGTCCCCTTCTCCCTC
TCCAGCCTCGGGGCTGTCCGCGGGGGGACGGCTGCCTTCGGGGGGGACGGGGCAGGGCGGGGTTCGGCTT
CTGGCGTGTGACCGGCGGCTCTAGCGCCTCTGCTAACCATGTTCATGCCTTCTTCTTTTTCCTACAGCTC
CTGGGCAACGTGCTGGTTATTGTGCTGTCTCATCATTTTGGCAAAGAATTCGCGGCCGCCACCATGGACA
AGAAGTACTCCATTGGGCTCGATATCGGCACAAACAGCGTCGGCTGGGCCGTCATTACGGACGAGTACAA
GGTGCCGAGCAAAAAATTCAAAGTTCTGGGCAATACCGATCGCCACAGCATAAAGAAGAACCTCATTGGC
GCCCTCCTGTTCGACTCCGGGGAGACGGCCGAAGCCACGCGGCTCAAAAGAACAGCACGGCGCAGATATA
CCCGCAGAAAGAATCGGATCTGCTACCTGCAGGAGATCTTTAGTAATGAGATGGCTAAGGTGGATGACTC
TTTCTTCCATAGGCTGGAGGAGTCCTTTTTGGTGGAGGAGGATAAAAAGCACGAGCGCCACCCAATCTTT
GGCAATATCGTGGACGAGGTGGCGTACCATGAAAAGTACCCAACCATATATCATCTGAGGAAGAAGCTTG
TAGACAGTACTGATAAGGCTGACTTGCGGTTGATCTATCTCGCGCTGGCGCATATGATCAAATTTCGGGG
ACACTTCCTCATCGAGGGGGACCTGAACCCAGACAACAGCGATGTCGACAAACTCTTTATCCAACTGGTT
CAGACTTACAATCAGCTTTTCGAAGAGAACCCGATCAACGCATCCGGAGTTGACGCCAAAGCAATCCTGA
GCGCTAGGCTGTCCAAATCCCGGCGGCTCGAAAACCTCATCGCACAGCTCCCTGGGGAGAAGAAGAACGG
CCTGTTTGGTAATCTTATCGCCCTGTCACTCGGGCTGACCCCCAACTTTAAATCTAACTTCGACCTGGCC
GAAGATGCCAAGCTTCAACTGAGCAAAGACACCTACGATGATGATCTCGACAATCTGCTGGCCCAGATCG
GCGACCAGTACGCAGACCTTTTTTTGGCGGCAAAGAACCTGTCAGACGCCATTCTGCTGAGTGATATTCT
GCGAGTGAACACGGAGATCACCAAAGCTCCGCTGAGCGCTAGTATGATCAAGCGCTATGATGAGCACCAC
CAAGACTTGACTTTGCTGAAGGCCCTTGTCAGACAGCAACTGCCTGAGAAGTACAAGGAAATTTTCTTCG
ATCAGTCTAAAAATGGCTACGCCGGATACATTGACGGCGGAGCAAGCCAGGAGGAATTTTACAAATTTAT
TAAGCCCATCTTGGAAAAAATGGACGGCACCGAGGAGCTGCTGGTAAAGCTTAACAGAGAAGATCTGTTG
CGCAAACAGCGCACTTTCGACAATGGAAGCATCCCCCACCAGATTCACCTGGGCGAACTGCACGCTATCC
TCAGGCGGCAAGAGGATTTCTACCCCTTTTTGAAAGATAACAGGGAAAAGATTGAGAAAATCCTCACATT
TCGGATACCCTACTATGTAGGCCCCCTCGCCCGGGGAAATTCCAGATTCGCGTGGATGACTCGCAAATCA
GAAGAGACCATCACTCCCTGGAACTTCGAGGAAGTCGTGGATAAGGGGGCCTCTGCCCAGTCCTTCATCG
AAAGGATGACTAACTTTGATAAAAATCTGCCTAACGAAAAGGTGCTTCCTAAACACTCTCTGCTGTACGA
GTACTTCACAGTTTATAACGAGCTCACCAAGGTCAAATACGTCACAGAAGGGATGAGAAAGCCAGCATTC
CTGTCTGGAGAGCAGAAGAAAGCTATCGTGGACCTCCTCTTCAAGACGAACCGGAAAGTTACCGTGAAAC
AGCTCAAAGAAGACTATTTCAAAAAGATTGAATGTTTCGACTCTGTTGAAATCAGCGGAGTGGAGGATCG
CTTCAACGCATCCCTGGGAACGTATCACGATCTCCTGAAAATCATTAAAGACAAGGACTTCCTGGACAAT
GAGGAGAACGAGGACATTCTTGAGGACATTGTCCTCACCCTTACGTTGTTTGAAGATAGGGAGATGATTG
AAGAACGCTTGAAAACTTACGCTCATCTCTTCGACGACAAAGTCATGAAACAGCTCAAGAGGCGCCGATA
TACAGGATGGGGGCGGCTGTCAAGAAAACTGATCAATGGGATCCGAGACAAGCAGAGTGGAAAGACAATC
CTGGATTTTCTTAAGTCCGATGGATTTGCCAACCGGAACTTCATGCAGTTGATCCATGATGACTCTCTCA
CCTTTAAGGAGGACATCCAGAAAGCACAAGTTTCTGGCCAGGGGGACAGTCTTCACGAGCACATCGCTAA
TCTTGCAGGTAGCCCAGCTATCAAAAAGGGAATACTGCAGACCGTTAAGGTCGTGGATGAACTCGTCAAA
GTAATGGGAAGGCATAAGCCCGAGAATATCGTTATCGAGATGGCCCGAGAGAACCAAACTACCCAGAAGG
GACAGAAGAACAGTAGGGAAAGGATGAAGAGGATTGAAGAGGGTATAAAAGAACTGGGGTCCCAAATCCT
TAAGGAACACCCAGTTGAAAACACCCAGCTTCAGAATGAGAAGCTCTACCTGTACTACCTGCAGAACGGC
AGGGACATGTACGTGGATCAGGAACTGGACATCAATCGGCTCTCCGACTACGACGTGGATCATATCGTGC
CCCAGTCTTTTCTCAAAGATGATTCTATTGATAATAAAGTGTTGACAAGATCCGATAAAAATAGAGGGAA
GAGTGATAACGTCCCCTCAGAAGAAGTTGTCAAGAAAATGAAAAATTATTGGCGGCAGCTGCTGAACGCC
AAACTGATCACACAACGGAAGTTCGATAATCTGACTAAGGCTGAACGAGGTGGCCTGTCTGAGTTGGATA
AAGCCGGCTTCATCAAAAGGCAGCTTGTTGAGACACGCCAGATCACCAAGCACGTGGCCCAAATTCTCGA
TTCACGCATGAACACCAAGTACGATGAAAATGACAAACTGATTCGAGAGGTGAAAGTTATTACTCTGAAG
TCTAAGCTGGTCTCAGATTTCAGAAAGGACTTTCAGTTTTATAAGGTGAGAGAGATCAACAATTACCACC
ATGCGCATGATGCCTACCTGAATGCAGTGGTAGGCACTGCACTTATCAAAAAATATCCCAAGCTTGAATC
TGAATTTGTTTACGGAGACTATAAAGTGTACGATGTTAGGAAAATGATCGCAAAGTCTGAGCAGGAAATA
GGCAAGGCCACCGCTAAGTACTTCTTTTACAGCAATATTATGAATTTTTTCAAGACCGAGATTACACTGG
CCAATGGAGAGATTCGGAAGCGACCACTTATCGAAACAAACGGAGAAACAGGAGAAATCGTGTGGGACAA
GGGTAGGGATTTCGCGACAGTCCGGAAGGTCCTGTCCATGCCGCAGGTGAACATCGTTAAAAAGACCGAA
GTACAGACCGGAGGCTTCTCCAAGGAAAGTATCCTCCCGAAAAGGAACAGCGACAAGCTGATCGCACGCA
AAAAAGATTGGGACCCCAAGAAATACGGCGGATTCGATTCTCCTACAGTCGCTTACAGTGTACTGGTTGT
GGCCAAAGTGGAGAAAGGGAAGTCTAAAAAACTCAAAAGCGTCAAGGAACTGCTGGGCATCACAATCATG
GAGCGATCAAGCTTCGAAAAAAACCCCATCGACTTTCTCGAGGCGAAAGGATATAAAGAGGTCAAAAAAG
ACCTCATCATTAAGCTTCCCAAGTACTCTCTCTTTGAGCTTGAAAACGGCCGGAAACGAATGCTCGCTAG
TGCGGGCGAGCTGCAGAAAGGTAACGAGCTGGCACTGCCCTCTAAATACGTTAATTTCTTGTATCTGGCC
AGCCACTATGAAAAGCTCAAAGGGTCTCCCGAAGATAATGAGCAGAAGCAGCTGTTCGTGGAACAACACA
AACACTACCTTGATGAGATCATCGAGCAAATAAGCGAATTCTCCAAAAGAGTGATCCTCGCCGACGCTAA
CCTCGATAAGGTGCTTTCTGCTTACAATAAGCACAGGGATAAGCCCATCAGGGAGCAGGCAGAAAACATT
ATCCACTTGTTTACTCTGACCAACTTGGGCGCGCCTGCAGCCTTCAAGTACTTCGACACCACCATAGACA
GAAAGCGGTACACCTCTACAAAGGAGGTCCTGGACGCCACACTGATTCATCAGTCAATTACGGGGCTCTA
TGAAACAAGAATCGACCTCTCTCAGCTCGGTGGAGACAGCAGGGCTGACCCCAAGAAGAAGAGGAAGGTG
AGGTCCGGCGGCGGAGAGGGCAGAGGAAGTCTTCTAACATGCGGTGACGTGGAGGAGAATCCCGGCCCAA
TGGTGAGCAAGGGCGAGGAGCTGTTCACCGGGGTGGTGCCCATCCTGGTCGAGCTGGACGGCGACGTAAA
CGGCCACAAGTTCAGCGTGTCCGGCGAGGGCGAGGGCGATGCCACCTACGGCAAGCTGACCCTGAAGTTC
ATCTGCACCACCGGCAAGCTGCCCGTGCCCTGGCCCACCCTCGTGACCACCCTGACCTACGGCGTGCAGT
GCTTCAGCCGCTACCCCGACCACATGAAGCAGCACGACTTCTTCAAGTCCGCCATGCCCGAAGGCTACGT
CCAGGAGCGCACCATCTTCTTCAAGGACGACGGCAACTACAAGACCCGCGCCGAGGTGAAGTTCGAGGGC
GACACCCTGGTGAACCGCATCGAGCTGAAGGGCATCGACTTCAAGGAGGACGGCAACATCCTGGGGCACA
AGCTGGAGTACAACTACAACAGCCACAACGTCTATATCATGGCCGACAAGCAGAAGAACGGCATCAAGGT
GAACTTCAAGATCCGCCACAACATCGAGGACGGCAGCGTGCAGCTCGCCGACCACTACCAGCAGAACACC
CCCATCGGCGACGGCCCCGTGCTGCTGCCCGACAACCACTACCTGAGCACCCAGTCCGCCCTGAGCAAAG
ACCCCAACGAGAAGCGCGATCACATGGTCCTGCTGGAGTTCGTGACCGCCGCCGGGATCACTCTCGGCAT
GGACGAGCTGTACAAGTAACTGCAGCGCGGGGATCTCATGCTGGAGTTCTTCGCCCACCCCAACTTGTTT
ATTGCAGCTTATAATGGTTACAAATAAAGCAATAGCATCACAAATTTCACAAATAAAGCATTTTTTTCAC
TGCATTCTAGTTGTGGTTTGTCCAAACTCATCAATGTATCTTATCATGTCTGTATACCGTCGACCTCTAG
CTAGAGCTTGGCGTAATCATGGTCATAGCTGTTTCCTGTGTGAAATTGTTATCCGCTCACAATTCCACAC
AACATACGAGCCGGAAGCATAAAGTGTAAAGCCTAGGGTGCCTAATGAGTGAGCTAACTCACATTAATTG
CGTTGCGCTCACTGCCCGCTTTCCAGTCGGGAAACCTGTCGTGCCAGCTGCATTAATGAATCGGCCAACG
CGCGGGGAGAGGCGGTTTGCGTATTGGGCGCTCTTCCGCTTCCTCGCTCACTGACTCGCTGCGCTCGGTC
GTTCGGCTGCGGCGAGCGGTATCAGCTCACTCAAAGGCGGTAATACGGTTATCCACAGAATCAGGGGATA
ACGCAGGAAAGAACATGTGAGCAAAAGGCCAGCAAAAGGCCAGGAACCGTAAAAAGGCCGCGTTGCTGGC
GTTTTTCCATAGGCTCCGCCCCCCTGACGAGCATCACAAAAATCGACGCTCAAGTCAGAGGTGGCGAAAC
CCGACAGGACTATAAAGATACCAGGCGTTTCCCCCTGGAAGCTCCCTCGTGCGCTCTCCTGTTCCGACCC
TGCCGCTTACCGGATACCTGTCCGCCTTTCTCCCTTCGGGAAGCGTGGCGCTTTCTCATAGCTCACGCTG
TAGGTATCTCAGTTCGGTGTAGGTCGTTCGCTCCAAGCTGGGCTGTGTGCACGAACCCCCCGTTCAGCCC
GACCGCTGCGCCTTATCCGGTAACTATCGTCTTGAGTCCAACCCGGTAAGACACGACTTATCGCCACTGG
CAGCAGCCACTGGTAACAGGATTAGCAGAGCGAGGTATGTAGGCGGTGCTACAGAGTTCTTGAAGTGGTG
GCCTAACTACGGCTACACTAGAAGAACAGTATTTGGTATCTGCGCTCTGCTGAAGCCAGTTACCTTCGGA
AAAAGAGTTGGTAGCTCTTGATCCGGCAAACAAACCACCGCTGGTAGCGGTGGTTTTTTTGTTTGCAAGC
AGCAGATTACGCGCAGAAAAAAAGGATCTCAAGAAGATCCTTTGATCTTTTCTACGGGGTCTGACGCTCA
GTGGAACGAAAACTCACGTTAAGGGATTTTGGTCATGAGATTATCAAAAAGGATCTTCACCTAGATCCTT
TTAAATTAAAAATGAAGTTTTAAATCAATCTAAAGTATATATGAGTAAACTTGGTCTGACAGTTACCAAT
GCTTAATCAGTGAGGCACCTATCTCAGCGATCTGTCTATTTCGTTCATCCATAGTTGCCTGACTCCCCGT
CGTGTAGATAACTACGATACGGGAGGGCTTACCATCTGGCCCCAGTGCTGCAATGATACCGCGAGACCCA
CGCTCACCGGCTCCAGATTTATCAGCAATAAACCAGCCAGCCGGAAGGGCCGAGCGCAGAAGTGGTCCTG
CAACTTTATCCGCCTCCATCCAGTCTATTAATTGTTGCCGGGAAGCTAGAGTAAGTAGTTCGCCAGTTAA
TAGTTTGCGCAACGTTGTTGCCATTGCTACAGGCATCGTGGTGTCACGCTCGTCGTTTGGTATGGCTTCA
TTCAGCTCCGGTTCCCAACGATCAAGGCGAGTTACATGATCCCCCATGTTGTGCAAAAAAGCGGTTAGCT
CCTTCGGTCCTCCGATCGTTGTCAGAAGTAAGTTGGCCGCAGTGTTATCACTCATGGTTATGGCAGCACT
GCATAATTCTCTTACTGTCATGCCATCCGTAAGATGCTTTTCTGTGACTGGTGAGTACTCAACCAAGTCA
TTCTGAGAATAGTGTATGCGGCGACCGAGTTGCTCTTGCCCGGCGTCAATACGGGATAATACCGCGCCAC
ATAGCAGAACTTTAAAAGTGCTCATCATTGGAAAACGTTCTTCGGGGCGAAAACTCTCAAGGATCTTACC
GCTGTTGAGATCCAGTTCGATGTAACCCACTCGTGCACCCAACTGATCTTCAGCATCTTTTACTTTCACC
AGCGTTTCTGGGTGAGCAAAAACAGGAAGGCAAAATGCCGCAAAAAAGGGAATAAGGGCGACACGGAAAT
GTTGAATACTCATACTCTTCCTTTTTCAATATTATTGAAGCATTTATCAGGGTTATTGTCTCATGAGCGG
ATACATATTTGAATGTATTTAGAAAAATAAACAAATAGGGGTTCCGCGCACATTTCCCCGAAAAGTGCCA
CCTGACGTCGACGGATCGGGAGATCGATCTCCCGATCCCCTAGGGTCGACTCTCAGTACAATCTGCTCTG
ATGCCGCATAGTTAAGCCAGTATCTGCTCCCTGCTTGTGTGTTGGAGGTCGCTGAGTAGTGCGCGAGCAA
AATTTAAGCTACAACAAGGCAAGGCTTGACCGACAATTGCATGAAGAATCTGCTTAGGGTTAGGCGTTTT
GCGCTGCTTCGCGATGTACGGGCCAGATAT
