Features (pLannotate 1.2.2; 24 found; start..end, strand, type, name):
      4..25      -  promoter       chicken β-actin promoter (fragment): No description available
     79..100     -  promoter       chicken β-actin promoter (fragment): No description available
    110..132     -  promoter       chicken β-actin promoter (fragment): No description available
    178..355     +  promoter       chicken β-actin promoter (fragment): No description available
    356..741     +  intron         chimeric intron (fragment): chimera between introns from chicken β-actin and rabbit β-globin
    740..777     -  CDS            VC155 (fragment): C-terminal fragment of mVenus for use in bimolecular fluorescence complementation (BiFC) (Kodama and Hu, 2010)
    774..1398    +  intron         chimeric intron (fragment): chimera between introns from chicken β-actin and rabbit β-globin
   1465..5568    +  CDS            cas9: CAS9_STRP1 - Also known as csn1 From Streptococcus pyogenes serotype M1.
   5671..6390    +  CDS            EGFP: the original enhanced GFP (Yang et al., 1996) mammalian codon-optimized
   6433..6554    +  polyA_signal   SV40 poly(A) signal: SV40 polyadenylation signal
   6627..6643    -  protein_bind   lac operator: The lac repressor binds to the lac operator to inhibit transcription in E. coli. This inhibition can be relieved by adding lactose or isopropyl-β-D-thiogalactopyranoside (IPTG). lac repressor encoded by lacI
   6651..6681    -  promoter       lac promoter: promoter for the E. coli lac operon
   6696..6717    -  protein_bind   CAP binding site: CAP binding activates transcription in the presence of cAMP. E. coli catabolite activator protein
   6730..6822    -  CDS            lacI (fragment): lac repressor; lacI; The lac repressor binds to the lac operator to inhibit transcription in E. coli. This inhibition can be relieved by adding lactose or isopropyl-β-D-thiogalactopyranoside (IPTG).
   7005..7593    -  rep_origin     ori: high-copy-number ColE1/pMB1/pBR322/pUC origin of replication
   7764..8624    -  CDS            AmpR: β-lactamase; bla; confers resistance to ampicillin, carbenicillin, and related antibiotics
   8625..8729    -  promoter       AmpR promoter: bla
   8800..8844    -  misc_feature   bom (fragment): basis of mobility region from pBR322
   8999..9378    +  enhancer       CMV enhancer: human cytomegalovirus immediate early enhancer
   9380..9501    +  promoter       chicken β-actin promoter (fragment): contains a 21-bp deletion relative to the standard chicken β-actin promoter
   9524..9545    +  promoter       chicken β-actin promoter (fragment): No description available
   9543..9564    +  promoter       chicken β-actin promoter (fragment): No description available
   9608..9629    +  promoter       chicken β-actin promoter (fragment): No description available
   9645..9666    +  promoter       chicken β-actin promoter (fragment): No description available
>Addgene plasmid #44719 | pCas9_GFP Sequencing Result | analyzer sequence | sequence record 372914
CCCCCCCCCCCCCCCCCCCCCCCCCCCCCCCCCCCCCCCCCCCCCCCCCCCCCCCCCCCCCCCCCCCCCC
CCCCCCCCCCCCCCCCCCCCCCCCCCCCCCNNCCCCCCCCCCCCCCCCCCCCCCCCCCCCCANTTTTKTK
TTTTNTTTTTTTTTTTANNTTNTTKTKNGGGGGGGGGGGGGGGGGGGGGGGGGGGGGGGCGCGCGCSRGG
SGGGGCGGGGCGGGGCGAGGGGCGGGGCGGGGCGAGGCGGAGAGGTGCGGCGGCAGCCAATCAGAGCGGC
GCGCTCCGAAAGTTTCCTTTTATGGCGAGGCGGCGGCGGCGGCGGCCCTATAAAAAGCGAAGCGCGCGGC
GGGCGGGAGTCGCTGCGCGCTGCCTTCGCCCCGTGCCCCGCTCCGCCGCCGCCTCGCGCCGCCCGCCCCG
GCTCTGACTGACCGCGTTACTCCCACAGGTGAGCGGGCGGGACGGCCCTTCTCCTCCGGGCTGTAATTAG
CGCTTGGTTTAATGACGGCTTGTTTCTTTTCTGTGGCTGCGTGAAAGCCTTGAGGGGCTCCGGGAGGGCC
CTTTGTGCGGGGGGAGCGGCTCGGGGGGTGCGTGCGTGTGTGTGTGCGTGGGGAGCGCCGCGTGCGGCTC
CGCGCTGCCCGGCGGCTGTGAGCGCTGCGGGCGCGGCGCGGGGCTTTGTGCGCTCCGCAGTGTGCGCGAG
GGGAGCGCGGCCGGGGGCGGTGCCCCGCGGTGCGGGGGGGGTTGTCGGGCAGCAGCACGGGGCCGTCGCC
GATGGGGAACAAAGGCTGCGTGCGGGGTGTGTGCGTGGGGGGGTGAGCAGGGGGTGTGGGCGCGTCGGTC
GGGCTGCAACCCCCCCTGCACCCCCCTCCCCGAGTTGCTGAGCACGGCCCGGCTTCGGGTGCGGGGCTCC
GTACGGGGCGTGGCGCGGGGCTCGCCGTGCCGGGCGGGGGGTGGCGGCAGGTGGGGGTGCCGGGCGGGGC
GGGGCCGCCTCGGGCCGGGGAGGGCTCGGGGGAGGGGCGCGGCGGCCCCCGGAGCGCCGGCGGCTGTCGA
GGCGCGGCGAGCCGCAGCCATTGCCTTTTATGGTAATCGTGCGAGAGGGCGCAGGGACTTCCTTTGTCCC
AAATCTGTGCGGAGCCGAAATCTGGGAGGCGCCGCCGCACCCCCTCTAGCGGGCGCGGGGCGAAGCGGTG
CGGCGCCGGCAGGAAGGAAATGGGCGGGGAGGGCCTTCGTGCGTCGCCGCGCCGCCGTCCCCTTCTCCCT
CTCCAGCCTCGGGGCTGTCCGCGGGGGGACGGCTGCCTTCGGGGGGGACGGGGCAGGGCGGGGTTCGGCT
TCTGGCGTGTGACCGGCGGCTCTAGCGCCTCTGCTAACCATGTTCATGCCTTCTTCTTTTTCCTACAGCT
CCTGGGCAACGTGCTGGTTATTGTGCTGTCTCATCATTTTGGCAAAGAATTCGCGGCCGCCACCATGGAC
AAGAAGTACTCCATTGGGCTCGATATCGGCACAAACAGCGTCGGCTGGGCCGTCATTACGGACGAGTACA
AGGTGCCGAGCAAAAAATTCAAAGTTCTGGGCAATACCGATCGCCACAGCATAAAGAAGAACCTCATTGG
CGCCCTCCTGTTCGACTCCGGGGAGACGGCCGAAGCCACGCGGCTCAAAAGAACAGCACGGCGCAGATAT
ACCCGCAGAAAGAATCGGATCTGCTACCTGCAGGAGATCTTTAGTAATGAGATGGCTAAGGTGGATGACT
CTTTCTTCCATAGGCTGGAGGAGTCCTTTTTGGTGGAGGAGGATAAAAAGCACGAGCGCCACCCAATCTT
TGGCAATATCGTGGACGAGGTGGCGTACCATGAAAAGTACCCAACCATATATCATCTGAGGAAGAAGCTT
GTAGACAGTACTGATAAGGCTGACTTGCGGTTGATCTATCTCGCGCTGGCGCATATGATCAAATTTCGGG
GACACTTCCTCATCGAGGGGGACCTGAACCCAGACAACAGCGATGTCGACAAACTCTTTATCCAACTGGT
TCAGACTTACAATCAGCTTTTCGAAGAGAACCCGATCAACGCATCCGGAGTTGACGCCAAAGCAATCCTG
AGCGCTAGGCTGTCCAAATCCCGGCGGCTCGAAAACCTCATCGCACAGCTCCCTGGGGAGAAGAAGAACG
GCCTGTTTGGTAATCTTATCGCCCTGTCACTCGGGCTGACCCCCAACTTTAAATCTAACTTCGACCTGGC
CGAAGATGCCAAGCTTCAACTGAGCAAAGACACCTACGATGATGATCTCGACAATCTGCTGGCCCAGATC
GGCGACCAGTACGCAGACCTTTTTTTGGCGGCAAAGAACCTGTCAGACGCCATTCTGCTGAGTGATATTC
TGCGAGTGAACACGGAGATCACCAAAGCTCCGCTGAGCGCTAGTATGATCAAGCGCTATGATGAGCACCA
CCAAGACTTGACTTTGCTGAAGGCCCTTGTCAGACAGCAACTGCCTGAGAAGTACAAGGAAATTTTCTTC
GATCAGTCTAAAAATGGCTACGCCGGATACATTGACGGCGGAGCAAGCCAGGAGGAATTTTACAAATTTA
TTAAGCCCATCTTGGAAAAAATGGACGGCACCGAGGAGCTGCTGGTAAAGCTTAACAGAGAAGATCTGTT
GCGCAAACAGCGCACTTTCGACAATGGAAGCATCCCCCACCAGATTCACCTGGGCGAACTGCACGCTATC
CTCAGGCGGCAAGAGGATTTCTACCCCTTTTTGAAAGATAACAGGGAAAAGATTGAGAAAATCCTCACAT
TTCGGATACCCTACTATGTAGGCCCCCTCGCCCGGGGAAATTCCAGATTCGCGTGGATGACTCGCAAATC
AGAAGAGACCATCACTCCCTGGAACTTCGAGGAAGTCGTGGATAAGGGGGCCTCTGCCCAGTCCTTCATC
GAAAGGATGACTAACTTTGATAAAAATCTGCCTAACGAAAAGGTGCTTCCTAAACACTCTCTGCTGTACG
AGTACTTCACAGTTTATAACGAGCTCACCAAGGTCAAATACGTCACAGAAGGGATGAGAAAGCCAGCATT
CCTGTCTGGAGAGCAGAAGAAAGCTATCGTGGACCTCCTCTTCAAGACGAACCGGAAAGTTACCGTGAAA
CAGCTCAAAGAAGACTATTTCAAAAAGATTGAATGTTTCGACTCTGTTGAAATCAGCGGAGTGGAGGATC
GCTTCAACGCATCCCTGGGAACGTATCACGATCTCCTGAAAATCATTAAAGACAAGGACTTCCTGGACAA
TGAGGAGAACGAGGACATTCTTGAGGACATTGTCCTCACCCTTACGTTGTTTGAAGATAGGGAGATGATT
GAAGAACGCTTGAAAACTTACGCTCATCTCTTCGACGACAAAGTCATGAAACAGCTCAAGAGGCGCCGAT
ATACAGGATGGGGGCGGCTGTCAAGAAAACTGATCAATGGGATCCGAGACAAGCAGAGTGGAAAGACAAT
CCTGGATTTTCTTAAGTCCGATGGATTTGCCAACCGGAACTTCATGCAGTTGATCCATGATGACTCTCTC
ACCTTTAAGGAGGACATCCAGAAAGCACAAGTTTCTGGCCAGGGGGACAGTCTTCACGAGCACATCGCTA
ATCTTGCAGGTAGCCCAGCTATCAAAAAGGGAATACTGCAGACCGTTAAGGTCGTGGATGAACTCGTCAA
AGTAATGGGAAGGCATAAGCCCGAGAATATCGTTATCGAGATGGCCCGAGAGAACCAAACTACCCAGAAG
GGACAGAAGAACAGTAGGGAAAGGATGAAGAGGATTGAAGAGGGTATAAAAGAACTGGGGTCCCAAATCC
TTAAGGAACACCCAGTTGAAAACACCCAGCTTCAGAATGAGAAGCTCTACCTGTACTACCTGCAGAACGG
CAGGGACATGTACGTGGATCAGGAACTGGACATCAATCGGCTCTCCGACTACGACGTGGATCATATCGTG
CCCCAGTCTTTTCTCAAAGATGATTCTATTGATAATAAAGTGTTGACAAGATCCGATAAAAATAGAGGGA
AGAGTGATAACGTCCCCTCAGAAGAAGTTGTCAAGAAAATGAAAAATTATTGGCGGCAGCTGCTGAACGC
CAAACTGATCACACAACGGAAGTTCGATAATCTGACTAAGGCTGAACGAGGTGGCCTGTCTGAGTTGGAT
AAAGCCGGCTTCATCAAAAGGCAGCTTGTTGAGACACGCCAGATCACCAAGCACGTGGCCCAAATTCTCG
ATTCACGCATGAACACCAAGTACGATGAAAATGACAAACTGATTCGAGAGGTGAAAGTTATTACTCTGAA
GTCTAAGCTGGTCTCAGATTTCAGAAAGGACTTTCAGTTTTATAAGGTGAGAGAGATCAACAATTACCAC
CATGCGCATGATGCCTACCTGAATGCAGTGGTAGGCACTGCACTTATCAAAAAATATCCCAAGCTTGAAT
CTGAATTTGTTTACGGAGACTATAAAGTGTACGATGTTAGGAAAATGATCGCAAAGTCTGAGCAGGAAAT
AGGCAAGGCCACCGCTAAGTACTTCTTTTACAGCAATATTATGAATTTTTTCAAGACCGAGATTACACTG
GCCAATGGAGAGATTCGGAAGCGACCACTTATCGAAACAAACGGAGAAACAGGAGAAATCGTGTGGGACA
AGGGTAGGGATTTCGCGACAGTCCGGAAGGTCCTGTCCATGCCGCAGGTGAACATCGTTAAAAAGACCGA
AGTACAGACCGGAGGCTTCTCCAAGGAAAGTATCCTCCCGAAAAGGAACAGCGACAAGCTGATCGCACGC
AAAAAAGATTGGGACCCCAAGAAATACGGCGGATTCGATTCTCCTACAGTCGCTTACAGTGTACTGGTTG
TGGCCAAAGTGGAGAAAGGGAAGTCTAAAAAACTCAAAAGCGTCAAGGAACTGCTGGGCATCACAATCAT
GGAGCGATCAAGCTTCGAAAAAAACCCCATCGACTTTCTCGAGGCGAAAGGATATAAAGAGGTCAAAAAA
GACCTCATCATTAAGCTTCCCAAGTACTCTCTCTTTGAGCTTGAAAACGGCCGGAAACGAATGCTCGCTA
GTGCGGGCGAGCTGCAGAAAGGTAACGAGCTGGCACTGCCCTCTAAATACGTTAATTTCTTGTATCTGGC
CAGCCACTATGAAAAGCTCAAAGGGTCTCCCGAAGATAATGAGCAGAAGCAGCTGTTCGTGGAACAACAC
AAACACTACCTTGATGAGATCATCGAGCAAATAAGCGAATTCTCCAAAAGAGTGATCCTCGCCGACGCTA
ACCTCGATAAGGTGCTTTCTGCTTACAATAAGCACAGGGATAAGCCCATCAGGGAGCAGGCAGAAAACAT
TATCCACTTGTTTACTCTGACCAACTTGGGCGCGCCTGCAGCCTTCAAGTACTTCGACACCACCATAGAC
AGAAAGCGGTACACCTCTACAAAGGAGGTCCTGGACGCCACACTGATTCATCAGTCAATTACGGGGCTCT
ATGAAACAAGAATCGACCTCTCTCAGCTCGGTGGAGACAGCAGGGCTGACCCCAAGAAGAAGAGGAAGGT
GAGGTCCGGCGGCGGAGAGGGCAGAGGAAGTCTTCTAACATGCGGTGACGTGGAGGAGAATCCCGGCCCA
ATGGTGAGCAAGGGCGAGGAGCTGTTCACCGGGGTGGTGCCCATCCTGGTCGAGCTGGACGGCGACGTAA
ACGGCCACAAGTTCAGCGTGTCCGGCGAGGGCGAGGGCGATGCCACCTACGGCAAGCTGACCCTGAAGTT
CATCTGCACCACCGGCAAGCTGCCCGTGCCCTGGCCCACCCTCGTGACCACCCTGACCTACGGCGTGCAG
TGCTTCAGCCGCTACCCCGACCACATGAAGCAGCACGACTTCTTCAAGTCCGCCATGCCCGAAGGCTACG
TCCAGGAGCGCACCATCTTCTTCAAGGACGACGGCAACTACAAGACCCGCGCCGAGGTGAAGTTCGAGGG
CGACACCCTGGTGAACCGCATCGAGCTGAAGGGCATCGACTTCAAGGAGGACGGCAACATCCTGGGGCAC
AAGCTGGAGTACAACTACAACAGCCACAACGTCTATATCATGGCCGACAAGCAGAAGAACGGCATCAAGG
TGAACTTCAAGATCCGCCACAACATCGAGGACGGCAGCGTGCAGCTCGCCGACCACTACCAGCAGAACAC
CCCCATCGGCGACGGCCCCGTGCTGCTGCCCGACAACCACTACCTGAGCACCCAGTCCGCCCTGAGCAAA
GACCCCAACGAGAAGCGCGATCACATGGTCCTGCTGGAGTTCGTGACCGCCGCCGGGATCACTCTCGGCA
TGGACGAGCTGTACAAGTAACTGCAGCGCGGGGATCTCATGCTGGAGTTCTTCGCCCACCCCAACTTGTT
TATTGCAGCTTATAATGGTTACAAATAAAGCAATAGCATCACAAATTTCACAAATAAAGCATTTTTTTCA
CTGCATTCTAGTTGTGGTTTGTCCAAACTCATCAATGTATCTTATCATGTCTGTATACCGTCGACCTCTA
GCTAGAGCTTGGCGTAATCATGGTCATAGCTGTTTCCTGTGTGAAATTGTTATCCGCTCACAATTCCACA
CAACATACGAGCCGGAAGCATAAAGTGTAAAGCCTAGGGTGCCTAATGAGTGAGCTAACTCACATTAATT
GCGTTGCGCTCACTGCCCGCTTTCCAGTCGGGAAACCTGTCGTGCCAGCTGCATTAATGAATCGGCCAAC
GCGCGGGGAGAGGCGGTTTGCGTATTGGGCGCTCTTCCGCTTCCTCGCTCACTGACTCGCTGCGCTCGGT
CGTTCGGCTGCGGCGAGCGGTATCAGCTCACTCAAAGGCGGTAATACGGTTATCCACAGAATCAGGGGAT
AACGCAGGAAAGAACATGTGAGCAAAAGGCCAGCAAAAGGCCAGGAACCGTAAAAAGGCCGCGTTGCTGG
CGTTTTTCCATAGGCTCCGCCCCCCTGACGAGCATCACAAAAATCGACGCTCAAGTCAGAGGTGGCGAAA
CCCGACAGGACTATAAAGATACCAGGCGTTTCCCCCTGGAAGCTCCCTCGTGCGCTCTCCTGTTCCGACC
CTGCCGCTTACCGGATACCTGTCCGCCTTTCTCCCTTCGGGAAGCGTGGCGCTTTCTCATAGCTCACGCT
GTAGGTATCTCAGTTCGGTGTAGGTCGTTCGCTCCAAGCTGGGCTGTGTGCACGAACCCCCCGTTCAGCC
CGACCGCTGCGCCTTATCCGGTAACTATCGTCTTGAGTCCAACCCGGTAAGACACGACTTATCGCCACTG
GCAGCAGCCACTGGTAACAGGATTAGCAGAGCGAGGTATGTAGGCGGTGCTACAGAGTTCTTGAAGTGGT
GGCCTAACTACGGCTACACTAGAAGAACAGTATTTGGTATCTGCGCTCTGCTGAAGCCAGTTACCTTCGG
AAAAAGAGTTGGTAGCTCTTGATCCGGCAAACAAACCACCGCTGGTAGCGGTGGTTTTTTTGTTTGCAAG
CAGCAGATTACGCGCAGAAAAAAAGGATCTCAAGAAGATCCTTTGATCTTTTCTACGGGGTCTGACGCTC
AGTGGAACGAAAACTCACGTTAAGGGATTTTGGTCATGAGATTATCAAAAAGGATCTTCACCTAGATCCT
TTTAAATTAAAAATGAAGTTTTAAATCAATCTAAAGTATATATGAGTAAACTTGGTCTGACAGTTACCAA
TGCTTAATCAGTGAGGCACCTATCTCAGCGATCTGTCTATTTCGTTCATCCATAGTTGCCTGACTCCCCG
TCGTGTAGATAACTACGATACGGGAGGGCTTACCATCTGGCCCCAGTGCTGCAATGATACCGCGAGACCC
ACGCTCACCGGCTCCAGATTTATCAGCAATAAACCAGCCAGCCGGAAGGGCCGAGCGCAGAAGTGGTCCT
GCAACTTTATCCGCCTCCATCCAGTCTATTAATTGTTGCCGGGAAGCTAGAGTAAGTAGTTCGCCAGTTA
ATAGTTTGCGCAACGTTGTTGCCATTGCTACAGGCATCGTGGTGTCACGCTCGTCGTTTGGTATGGCTTC
ATTCAGCTCCGGTTCCCAACGATCAAGGCGAGTTACATGATCCCCCATGTTGTGCAAAAAAGCGGTTAGC
TCCTTCGGTCCTCCGATCGTTGTCAGAAGTAAGTTGGCCGCAGTGTTATCACTCATGGTTATGGCAGCAC
TGCATAATTCTCTTACTGTCATGCCATCCGTAAGATGCTTTTCTGTGACTGGTGAGTACTCAACCAAGTC
ATTCTGAGAATAGTGTATGCGGCGACCGAGTTGCTCTTGCCCGGCGTCAATACGGGATAATACCGCGCCA
CATAGCAGAACTTTAAAAGTGCTCATCATTGGAAAACGTTCTTCGGGGCGAAAACTCTCAAGGATCTTAC
CGCTGTTGAGATCCAGTTCGATGTAACCCACTCGTGCACCCAACTGATCTTCAGCATCTTTTACTTTCAC
CAGCGTTTCTGGGTGAGCAAAAACAGGAAGGCAAAATGCCGCAAAAAAGGGAATAAGGGCGACACGGAAA
TGTTGAATACTCATACTCTTCCTTTTTCAATATTATTGAAGCATTTATCAGGGTTATTGTCTCATGAGCG
GATACATATTTGAATGTATTTAGAAAAATAAACAAATAGGGGTTCCGCGCACATTTCCCCGAAAAGTGCC
ACCTGACGTCGACGGATCGGGAGATCGATCTCCCGATCCCCTAGGGTCGACTCTCAGTACAATCTGCTCT
GATGCCGCATAGTTAAGCCAGTATCTGCTCCCTGCTTGTGTGTTGGAGGTCGCTGAGTAGTGCGCGAGCA
AAATTTAAGCTACAACAAGGCAAGGCTTGACCGACAATTGCATGAAGAATCTGCTTAGGGTTAGGCGTTT
TGCGCTGCTTCGCGATGTACGGGCCAGATATACGCGTTGACATTGATTATTGACTAGTTATTAATAGTAA
TCAATTACGGGGTCATTAGTTCATAGCCCATATATGGAGTTCCGCGTTACATAACTTACGGTAAATGGCC
CGCCTGGCTGACCGCCCAACGACCCCCGCCCATTGACGTCAATAATGACGTATGTTCCCATAGTAACGCC
AATAGGGACTTTCCATTGACGTCAATGGGTGGAGTATTTACGGTAAACTGCCCACTTGGCAGTACATCAA
GTGTATCATATGCCAAGTACGCCCCCTATTGACGTCAATGACGGTAAATGGCCCGCCTGGCATTATGCCC
AGTACATGACCTTATGGGACTTTCCTACTTGGCAGTACATCTACGTATTAGTCATCGCTATTACCATGGT
CGAGGTGAGCCCCACGTTCTGCTTCACTCTCCCCATCTCCCCCCCCTCCCCACCCCCAATTTTGTATTTA
TTTATTTTTTAATTATTTTGTGCAGCGATGGGGGCGGGGGGGGGGGGGGGGSGSGSSCCRGGGGGGGGGG
GGGGGGGGGGGGGGGGGGGGGGGGGGGGGGGGGGGGGGGGGGGGGGGGGSSRGSNGNGGGGGGGGGGSGG
SGGGGGGKGKSKNNNKNGGGGGGGGGGGGGGGGGGGGGGGGGGGGGGGGGGGGGGGGGGGGGGGGGGGGG
GGGGGGGGNNNN
