>Addgene plasmid #44719 | pCas9_GFP | addgene partial sequence | sequence record 67621 | pCAGGS5 5'-ggttcggcttctggcgtgtgacc-3'
GCCTCTGCTAACCATGTTCATGCCTTCTTCTTTTTCCTACAGCTCCTGGGCAACGTGCTGGTTATTGTGC
TGTCTCATCATTTTGGCAAAGAATTCGCGGCCGCCACCATGGACAAGAAGTACTCCATTGGGCTCGATAT
CGGCACAAACAGCGTCGGCTGGGCCGTCATTACGGACGAGTACAAGGTGCCGAGCAAAAAATTCAAAGTT
CTGGGCAATACCGATCGCCACAGCATAAAGAAGAACCTCATTGGCGCCCTCCTGTTCGACTCCGGGGAGA
CGGCCGAAGCCACGCGGCTCAAAAGAACAGCACGGCGCAGATATACCCGCAGAAAGAATCGGATCTGCTA
CCTGCAGGAGATCTTTAGTAATGAGATGGCTAAGGTGGATGACTCTTTCTTCCATAGGCTGGAGGAGTCC
TTTTTGGTGGAGGAGGATAAAAAGCACGAGCGCCACCCAATCTTTGGCAATATCGTGGACGAGGTGGCGT
ACCATGAAAAGTACCCAACCATATATCATCTGAGGAAGAAGCTTGTAGACAGTACTGATAAGGCTGACTT
GCGGTTGATCTATCTCGCGCTGGCGCATATGATCAAATTTCGGGGACACTTCCTCATCGAGGGGGACCTG
AACCCAGACAACAGCGATGTCGACAAACTCTTTATCCAACTGGTTCAGACTTACAATCAGCTTTTCGAAG
AGAACCCGATCAACGCATCCGGAGTTGACGCCAAAGCAATCCTGAGCGCTAGGCTGTCCAAATCCCGGCG
GCTCGAAAACCTCATCGCACAGCTCCCTGGGGAGAAGAAGAACGGCCTGTTTGGTAATCTTATCGCCCTG
TCACTCGGGCTGACCCCCAACTTTAAATCTAACTTCGACCTGGCCGAAGATGCCAAGCTTCAACTGAGCA
AAGACACCTACGATGATGATCTCGACAATCTGCTGGCCC
