>Addgene plasmid #44719 | pCas9_GFP | addgene partial sequence | sequence record 78549 | hdCas9-R2 5'-CCGGCTTTATCCAACTCAGAC-3'
TATCGAACTTCCGTTGTGTGATCAGTTTGGCGTTCAGCAGCTGCCGCCAATAATTTTTCATTTTCTTGAC
AACTTCTTCTGAGGGGACGTTATCACTCTTCCCTCTATTTTTATCGGATCTTGTCAACACTTTATTATCA
ATAGAATCATCTTTGAGAAAAGACTGGGGCACGATATGATCCACGTCGTAGTCGGAGAGCCGATTGATGT
CCAGTTCCTGATCCACGTACATGTCCCTGCCGTTCTGCAGGTAGTACAGGTAGAGCTTCTCATTCTGAAG
CTGGGTGTTTTCAACTGGGTGTTCCTTAAGGATTTGGGACCCCAGTTCTTTTATACCCTCTTCAATCCTC
TTCATCCTTTCCCTACTGTTCTTCTGTCCCTTCTGGGTAGTTTGGTTCTCTCGGGCCATCTCGATAACGA
TATTCTCGGGCTTATGCCTTCCCATTACTTTGACGAGTTCATCCACGACCTTAACGGTCTGCAGTATTCC
CTTTTTGATAGCTGGGCTACCTGCAAGATTAGCGATGTGCTCGTGAAGACTGTCCCCCTGGCCAGAAACT
TGTGCTTTCTGGATGTCCTCCTTAAAGGTGAGAGAGTCATCATGGATCAACTGCATGAAGTTCCGGTTGG
CAAATCCATCGGACTTAAGAAAATCCAGGATTGTCTTTCCACTCTGCTTGTCTCGGATCCCATTGATCAG
TTTTCTTGACAGCCGCCCCCATCCTGTATATCGGCGCCTCTTGAGCTGTTTCATGACTTTGTCGTCGAAG
AGATGAGCGTAAGTTTTCAAGCGTTCTTCAATCATCTCCCTATCTTCAAACAACGTAAGGGTGAGGACAA
TGTCCTCAAGAATGTCCTCGTTCTCCTCATTGTCC
