>Addgene plasmid #44719 | pCas9_GFP | addgene partial sequence | sequence record 111712 | EGFP-N 5'-CGTCGCCGTCCAGCTCGACCAG-3'
CCGGTGAACAGCTCCTCGCCCTTGCTCACCATTGGGCCGGGATTCTCCTCCACGTCACCGCATGTTAGAA
GACTTCCTCTGCCCTCTCCGCCGCCGGACCTCACCTTCCTCTTCTTCTTGGGGTCAGCCCTGCTGTCTCC
ACCGAGCTGAGAGAGGTCGATTCTTGTTTCATAGAGCCCCGTAATTGACTGATGAATCAGTGTGGCGTCC
AGGACCTCCTTTGTAGAGGTGTACCGCTTTCTGTCTATGGTGGTGTCGAAGTACTTGAAGGCTGCAGGCG
CGCCCAAGTTGGTCAGAGTAAACAAGTGGATAATGTTTTCTGCCTGCTCCCTGATGGGCTTATCCCTGTG
CTTATTGTAAGCAGAAAGCACCTTATCGAGGTTAGCGTCGGCGAGGATCACTCTTTTGGAGAATTCGCTT
ATTTGCTCGATGATCTCATCAAGGTAGTGTTTGTGTTGTTCCACGAACAGCTGCTTCTGCTCATTATCTT
CGGGAGACCCTTTGAGCTTTTCATAGTGGCTGGCCAGATACAAGAAATTAACGTATTTAGAGGGCAGTGC
CAGCTCGTTACCTTTCTGCAGCTCGCCCGCACTAGCGAGCATTCGTTTCCGGCCGTTTTCAAGCTCAAAG
AGAGAGTACTTGGGAAGCTTAATGATGAGGTCTTTTTTGACCTCTTTATATCCTTTCGCCTCGAGAAAGT
CGATGGGGTTTTTTTCGAAGCTTGATCGCTCCATGATTGTGATGCCCAGCAGTTCCTTGACGCTTTTGAG
TTTTTTAGACTTCCCTTTCTCCACTTTGGCCACAACCAGTACACTGTAAGCGACTGTAGGAGAATCGAAT
CCGCCGTATTTCTTGGGGTCCCAATCTTTTTTGCGTGCGATCAGCTTGTCGCTGTTCCTTTTCGGGAGGA
TACTTTCCTTGGAGAAGCCTCCGGTCTGTACTTCGGTCTTTTTAACGATGTTCACCTGCGGCATGGACAG
GACCTTCCGGACTGTCGCGAAATCCCTACCCTTGTCCCACACGATTTCTCCTGTTTCTCCGTTTGTTTCG
ATAAGTGGTCGCTTCCGAATCTCTCCATTGGCCAGTGTAATCTCGGTCTTGAAAAAATTCATA
