>Addgene plasmid #44719 | pCas9_GFP | addgene partial sequence | sequence record 111752 | pCAG-F 5'-GCAACGTGCTGGTTATTGTG-3'
GCAAAGAATTCGCGGCCGCCACCATGGACAAGAAGTACTCCATTGGGCTCGATATCGGCACAAACAGCGT
CGGCTGGGCCGTCATTACGGACGAGTACAAGGTGCCGAGCAAAAAATTCAAAGTTCTGGGCAATACCGAT
CGCCACAGCATAAAGAAGAACCTCATTGGCGCCCTCCTGTTCGACTCCGGGGAGACGGCCGAAGCCACGC
GGCTCAAAAGAACAGCACGGCGCAGATATACCCGCAGAAAGAATCGGATCTGCTACCTGCAGGAGATCTT
TAGTAATGAGATGGCTAAGGTGGATGACTCTTTCTTCCATAGGCTGGAGGAGTCCTTTTTGGTGGAGGAG
GATAAAAAGCACGAGCGCCACCCAATCTTTGGCAATATCGTGGACGAGGTGGCGTACCATGAAAAGTACC
CAACCATATATCATCTGAGGAAGAAGCTTGTAGACAGTACTGATAAGGCTGACTTGCGGTTGATCTATCT
CGCGCTGGCGCATATGATCAAATTTCGGGGACACTTCCTCATCGAGGGGGACCTGAACCCAGACAACAGC
GATGTCGACAAACTCTTTATCCAACTGGTTCAGACTTACAATCAGCTTTTCGAAGAGAACCCGATCAACG
CATCCGGAGTTGACGCCAAAGCAATCCTGAGCGCTAGGCTGTCCAAATCCCGGCGGCTCGAAAACCTCAT
CGCACAGCTCCCTGGGGAGAAGAAGAACGGCCTGTTTGGTAATCTTATCGCCCTGTCACTCGGGCTGACC
CCCAACTTTAAATCTAACTTCGACCTGGCCGAAGATGCCAAGCTTCAACTGAGCAAAGACACCTACGATG
ATGATCTCGACAATCTGCTGGCCCAGATCGGCGACCAGTACGCAGACCTTTTTTTGGCGGCAAAGAACCT
GTCAGACGCCATTCTGCTGAGTGATATTCTGCGAGTGAACACGGAGATCACCAAAGCTCCGCTGAGCGCT
AGTATGATCAAGCGCTATGATGAGCACCACCAAGACTTGACTTTGCTGAAGGCCCTTGTCAGACAGCAAC
TGCCTGAGAAGTACAAGGAAATTTTCTTCGATCAGTCTAAAAATGGCTACGCCGGATAC
